LOCUS       pWPI-IRES-Puro-A 13400 bp ss-DNA circular SYN 12-JUN-2020
DEFINITION  pWPI lentiviral system.
ACCESSION   -
KEYWORDS    -.
SOURCE
  ORGANISM  .
COMMENT     #497=(CWidgetStyle "Shape 4" 1 (LOGPEN 0 0 0) 1 1 (LOGBRUSH 2
            8388608 5) 0 0 0) #498=(CWidgetStyle "Shape 2" 1 (LOGPEN 0 0 0) 1 1
            (LOGBRUSH 0 128 0) 0 0 0) #499=(CWidgetStyle "Shape 0" 1 (LOGPEN 0 0
            0) 1 1 (LOGBRUSH 0 0 0) 0 0 0) #500=(CWidgetStyle "ORF" 1 (LOGPEN 0
            0 16384) 8 0 0 0 1 (LOGSHAPE 7 0.2 3.41182 2.86186 0.609808))
            #501=(CWidgetStyle "Line 4" 1 (LOGPEN 0 0 32768) 8 0 0 0 0)
            #502=(CWidgetStyle "Line 3" 1 (LOGPEN 0 0 16711680) 8 0 0 0 0)
            #503=(CWidgetStyle "Line 1" 1 (LOGPEN 0 0 16711680) 1 0 0 0 0)
            #504=(CWidgetStyle "Short Promoter" 1 (LOGPEN 0 0 128) 6 0 0 0 0)
            #505=(CWidgetStyle "Motif" 1 (LOGPEN 0 0 0) 1 0 0 0 0)
            #506=(CWidgetStyle "Line 0" 1 (LOGPEN 0 0 0) 8 0 0 0 0)
            #507=(CWidgetStyle "Void" 0 0 0 0 0) #508=(CWidgetStyle "General
            Label" 1 (LOGPEN 0 0 0) 1 0 1 (LOGFONT 0 0 0 0 400 0 0 0 0 3 2 1 18
            "Times New Roman") 0.91 0 1 3 "@T @N " 0) #509=(CWidgetStyle
            "Position" 1 (LOGPEN 0 0 0) 1 0 0 0 0) (LOGSHAPE 1 1.9 0 0 0))
            #491=(CWidgetStyle "Uniq RSite Label" 1 (LOGPEN 0 0 153) 1 0 1
            (LOGFONT 0 0 0 0 400 0 0 0 0 3 2 1 18 "Georgia") 0.555556 128 1 5
            "@N (@S)" 0) #492=(CWidgetStyle "Vanilla" 1 (LOGPEN 0 0 0) 1 1
            (LOGBRUSH 0 16777215 0) 1 (LOGFONT 0 0 0 0 400 0 0 0 0 7 48 2 18
            "Times New Roman") 0.8 0 1 2 "?" 0) #493=(CWidgetStyle "Mark 1" 0 0
            1 (LOGFONT 0 0 0 0 400 0 0 0 2 7 48 2 2 "Windings") 0.7 0 1 2 "?" 0)
            #494=(CWidgetStyle "Motif Label" 1 (LOGPEN 0 0 16744512) 1 0 1
            (LOGFONT 0 0 0 0 400 0 0 0 0 3 2 1 34 "Arial") 0.611111 8388608 1
            65535 "@N (@H)" 0) #495=(CWidgetStyle "Fragment Label 2" 1 (LOGPEN 0
            0 0) 1 0 1 (LOGFONT 0 0 0 0 400 0 0 0 0 3 2 1 49 "Courier New") 1.05
            0 1 48 "@F bp (molecule @L bp)" 0) #496=(CWidgetStyle "Fragment
            Label 1" 1 (LOGPEN 0 0 0) 1 0 1 (LOGFONT 0 0 0 0 400 0 0 0 0 3 2 1
            34 "Arial") 0.91 0 1 1 "Fragment of @N" 0) (LOGSHAPE 9 1 0.8 1.8 0))
            #517=(CWidgetStyle "CDS" 1 (LOGPEN 0 0 0) 1 1 (LOGBRUSH 2 39423 3) 0
            0 1 (LOGSHAPE 9 1 0.8 1.8 0)) #518=(CWidgetStyle "Label 2" 1 (LOGPEN
            0 0 4227264) 1 0 1 (LOGFONT 0 0 0 0 400 0 0 0 0 3 2 1 34 "Arial")
            0.944444 8388608 1 1 "@N" 0) #519=(CWidgetStyle "Label 3" 1 (LOGPEN
            0 0 8421376) 1 0 1 (LOGFONT 0 0 0 0 700 255 0 0 0 3 2 1 34 "Arial")
            0.833333 255 1 5 "@N (@S)" 0) #520=(CWidgetStyle "Label 4" 1 (LOGPEN
            0 0 8437824) 1 0 1 (LOGFONT 0 0 0 0 400 0 0 0 0 3 2 1 34 "Arial")
            0.722222 0 1 5 "@N (@S)" 0)) 0.164644 1.74233 0.164644 2.53336 (70
            (CShapeMapEntry 0 "Unique RSite" 1 "Uniq RSite Label") 67
            (CShapeMapEntry 0 "ORF" 0 "ORF Label")) 60.0567 60.0567 39 39 0.1
            -11076) 1 1 0 1 1 (mapper: 21.9564 -24.3774 60.0567 60.0567 0.01 10
            -1 10785 10785 1 0 0) #521=(CGroupWidget (CWidget 0 (0 0) 1 2 0 0
            Nil 0 100) (CObjectList #522=(CGroupWidget (CWidget 1 (0 0) 1 2 0 0
            Nil -2224 100) (CObjectList #510=(CWidgetStyle "Annotation" 0 0 1
            (LOGFONT 0 0 0 0 400 0 0 0 0 3 2 1 18 "Times New Roman") 0.91 0 0 0)
            #511=(CWidgetStyle "Position Label" 1 (LOGPEN 0 0 8388608) 1 0 1
            (LOGFONT 0 0 0 0 400 0 1 0 0 3 2 1 34 "Arial") 0.63 8388608 1 1 "@N"
            0) #512=(CWidgetStyle "Range" 1 (LOGPEN 0 0 0) 1 1 (LOGBRUSH 0
            16777215 0) 0 0 0) #513=(CWidgetStyle "Range Label" 1 (LOGPEN 0 0
            8388608) 1 0 1 (LOGFONT 0 0 0 0 400 0 1 0 0 3 2 1 34 "Arial") 0.63
            8388608 1 1 "@N" 0) #514=(CWidgetStyle "ORF Label" 1 (LOGPEN 0 0
            49216) 1 0 1 (LOGFONT 0 0 0 0 400 0 0 0 0 3 2 1 18 "Times New
            Roman") 0.611111 0 1 65535 "@N" 0) #515=(CWidgetStyle "CDS Label" 1
            (LOGPEN 0 0 4227264) 1 0 1 (LOGFONT 0 0 0 0 400 0 0 0 0 3 2 1 34
            "Arial") 0.555556 255 1 1 "@N" 0) #516=(CWidgetStyle "Shape 5" 1
            (LOGPEN 0 0 0) 3 1 (LOGBRUSH 0 16777113 0) 1 (LOGFONT 0 0 0 0 400 0
            0 0 0 7 48 2 50 "Arial") 0.9 0 0 1 "UthSI: 1 site") 2 4 "CCCGGG"
            "GGGCCC") #473=(CRSFolderPar (CFolderPar (CGroupPar (CParagraph
            92085696 (8 0) 1 1 1 0 178) (CObjectList #474=(CGroupPar (CParagraph
            0 (10 #101# 0) 1 2 2 0 180) (CObjectList #475=(CLinePar (CParagraph
            0 (1 #101# 1) 1 2 2 0 191) " N1: 5585 " 1))))) "XbaI: 1 site") 1 5
            "TCTAGA" "AGATCT") #476=(CRSFolderPar (CFolderPar (CGroupPar
            (CParagraph 92086176 (8 0) 1 1 1 0 178) (CObjectList)) "XhoI: 3
            sites") 1 5 "CTCGAG" "GAGCTC") #477=(CRSFolderPar (CFolderPar
            (CGroupPar (CParagraph 92086112 (8 0) 1 1 1 0 178)
            #468=(CRSFolderPar (CFolderPar (CGroupPar (CParagraph 92085472 (8 0)
            1 1 1 0 178) (CObjectList)) "TaqI: 29 sites") 1 3 "TCGA" "AGCT")
            #469=(CRSFolderPar (CFolderPar (CGroupPar (CParagraph 92085408 (8 0)
            1 1 1 0 178) (CObjectList)) "Tsp509I: 62 sites") 1 5 "NAATTN"
            "NTTAAN") #470=(CRSFolderPar (CFolderPar (CGroupPar (CParagraph
            92086304 (8 0) 1 1 1 0 178) (CObjectList #471=(CGroupPar (CParagraph
            0 (10 #100# 0) 1 2 2 0 180) (CObjectList #472=(CLinePar (CParagraph
            0 (1 #100# 1) 1 2 2 0 191) " N1: 3496 " 1))))) #482=(CWidgetStyle
            "Signal Label" 1 (LOGPEN 0 0 0) 1 0 1 (LOGFONT 0 0 0 0 700 0 0 0 0 3
            2 1 34 "Arial") 0.666667 0 1 1 "@N" 0) #483=(CWidgetStyle "Molecule
            Label 2" 0 0 1 (LOGFONT 0 0 0 0 400 0 0 0 0 3 2 1 18 "Georgia")
            0.555556 0 1 16 "@L bp" 0) #484=(CWidgetStyle "Molecule Label 1" 0 0
            1 (LOGFONT 0 0 0 0 400 0 0 0 0 3 2 1 34 "Verdana") 0.833333 0 1 1
            "@N" 0) #485=(CWidgetStyle "Shape 3" 1 (LOGPEN 0 0 3355545) 1 1
            (LOGBRUSH 0 6724095 0) 0 0 1 (LOGSHAPE 9 1 0.8 1.8 0))
            #486=(CWidgetStyle "Shape 1" 1 (LOGPEN 0 0 6723840) 1 1 (LOGBRUSH 0
            10079334 0) 0 0 1 (LOGSHAPE 9 1 0.8 1.8 0)) #487=(CWidgetStyle
            "Axis" 1 (LOGPEN 0 0 10079436) 2 1 (LOGBRUSH 0 13434879 0) 0 0 1
            (LOGSHAPE 10 1 0 0 0)) #488=(CWidgetStyle "Line 2" 1 (LOGPEN 0 0
            6723840) 8 0 0 0 1 (LOGSHAPE 1 1.9 0 0 0)) #489=(CWidgetStyle
            "RSite" 1 (LOGPEN 0 0 10053171) 8 0 0 0 1 (LOGSHAPE 1 1.9 0 0 0))
            #490=(CWidgetStyle "Short Signal" 1 (LOGPEN 0 0 13395507) 10 0 0 0 1
            (CObjectList #478=(CGroupPar (CParagraph 0 (10 #103# 0) 1 2 2 0 180)
            (CObjectList #479=(CLinePar (CParagraph 0 (1 #103# 1) 1 2 2 0 191) "
            N1: 3495 " 1))))) "XmaI: 1 site") 1 5 "CCCGGG" "GGGCCC")
            #480=(CRSFolderPar (CFolderPar (CGroupPar (CParagraph 92083744 (8 0)
            1 1 1 0 178) (CObjectList)) "ZraI: 4 sites") 3 3 "GACGTC"
            "CTGCAG"))) "Restriction/Methylation Map: (no more than 1 site)"))))
            (CGraphView (CWStyleSheet (CObjectList #481=(CWidgetStyle "RSite
            Label" 1 (LOGPEN 0 0 13408563) 1 0 1 (LOGFONT 0 0 0 0 400 0 0 0 0 3
            2 1 18 "Georgia") 0.555556 0 1 5 "@N (@S)" 0) (LOGFONT 69 26 0 0 700
            0 0 0 0 3 2 1 34 "Arial") 1.74233 0.666667 0 "truncHIV-1 3 LTR" "@N"
            1 10.0105 12.1963 0 -10 7.14325 1.11561 #540#) #542=(CWideArrow
            (CWideLine (CWidget 0 (3 #106# 0) 1 2 0 0 #486# 63308450 100)
            (LOGPEN 0 0 6723840) 1 (LOGBRUSH 0 10079334 0) 0.835356 5.90383
            6.00911 1 0.082322) 0.8 1.8 0) #543=(CLabel (CWidget 0 (0 0) 1 2 0 0
            #482# 63446792 100) (LOGPEN 0 0 0) 1 (LOGFONT 69 26 0 0 700 0 0 0 0
            3 2 1 34 "Arial") 1.74233 0.666667 0 "HIV-1 5 LTR" "@N" 1 11.5273
            10.454 0 -10 4.97863 1.11561 #542#) #544=(CScratch (CWidget 0 (3
            #107# 0) 1 2 0 0 #490# 706 100) 0.082322) 0.8 1.8 0) #538=(CLabel
            (CWidget 0 (0 0) 1 2 0 0 #482# 2188 100) (LOGPEN 0 0 0) 1 (LOGFONT
            69 26 0 0 700 0 0 0 0 3 2 1 34 "Arial") 1.74233 0.666667 0 "WPRE"
            "@N" 1 6.15865 -36.5889 0 -10 2.7474 1.11561 #537#)) (CObjectList))
            #539=(CGroupWidget (CWidget 21 (7 21 0) 1 2 0 0 Nil -2329 100)
            (CObjectList #540=(CWideArrow (CWideLine (CWidget 0 (3 #105# 0) 1 2
            0 0 #486# 99149264 100) (LOGPEN 0 0 6723840) 1 (LOGBRUSH 0 10079334
            0) 1 5.90383 6.00911 1 0.082322) 0.8 1.8 0) #541=(CLabel (CWidget 0
            (0 0) 1 2 0 0 #482# 1371 100) (LOGPEN 0 0 0) 1 #548=(CScratch
            (CWidget 0 (3 #111# 0) 1 2 0 0 #490# 1531 100) (LOGPEN 0 12
            13395507) 10 1 4.32579 1.9 0.082322 1) #549=(CLabel (CWidget 0 (0 0)
            1 2 0 0 #482# 62672224 100) (LOGPEN 0 0 0) 1 (LOGFONT 69 26 0 0 700
            0 0 0 0 3 2 1 34 "Arial") 1.74233 0.666667 0 "cPPT" "@N" 1 13.7562
            -5.22699 0 -10 2.28118 1.11561 #548#) #550=(CWideArrow (CWideLine
            (CWidget 0 (3 #112# 0) 1 2 0 0 #486# 99149606 100) (LOGPEN 0 0
            6723840) 1 (LOGBRUSH 0 10079334 0) 1 3.86628 4.19376 1 0.082322) 0.8
            1.8 0) #551=(CLabel (CWidget 0 (0 0) 1 2 0 0 #482# 0 100) (LOGPEN 0
            0 0) 1 (LOGFONT 69 26 0 0 700 0 0 0 0 3 2 1 34 "Arial") 1.74233
            0.666667 0 "IRES" "@N" 1 (LOGPEN 0 12 13395507) 10 1 5.83985 1.9
            0.082322 1) #545=(CLabel (CWidget 0 (0 0) 1 2 0 0 #482# 2081718713
            100) (LOGPEN 0 0 0) 1 (LOGFONT 69 26 0 0 700 0 0 0 0 3 2 1 34
            "Arial") 1.74233 0.666667 0 "HIV-1 psi pack" "@N" 1 13.7346 8.71165
            0 -10 5.97768 1.11561 #544#) #546=(CWideArrow (CWideLine (CWidget 0
            (3 #109# 0) 1 2 0 0 #486# 62521980 100) (LOGPEN 0 0 6723840) 1
            (LOGBRUSH 0 10079334 0) 0.835356 5.3815 5.51761 1 0.082322) 0.8 1.8
            0) #547=(CLabel (CWidget 0 (0 0) 1 2 0 0 #482# 0 100) (LOGPEN 0 0 0)
            1 (LOGFONT 69 26 0 0 700 0 0 0 0 3 2 1 34 "Arial") 1.74233 0.666667
            0 "RRE" "@N" 1 13.5098 5.22699 0 -10 1.98146 1.11561 #546#)
            #528=(CWideArrow (CWideLine (CWidget 0 (3 #108# 0) 1 2 0 0 #485# 0
            100) (LOGPEN 0 0 3355545) 1 (LOGBRUSH 0 6724095 0) 1 5.08951 5.58857
            1 0.082322) 0.8 1.8 0) #529=(CLabel (CWidget 0 (0 0) 1 2 0 0 #482#
            268889064 100) (LOGPEN 0 0 0) 1 (LOGFONT 69 26 0 0 700 0 0 0 0 3 2 1
            34 "Arial") 1.74233 0.666667 0 "ORF frame 2" "@N" 1 15.7683 3.48466
            0 -10 5.26169 1.11561 #528#) #530=(CWideArrow (CWideLine (CWidget 0
            (3 #124# 0) 1 2 0 0 #485# 99148810 100) (LOGPEN 0 0 3355545) 1
            (LOGBRUSH 0 6724095 0) 1 1.98287 2.48368 1 0.082322) 0.8 1.8 0)
            #531=(CLabel #523=(CAxis (CWideLine (CWidget 0 (0 0) 1 2 0 0 #487#
            92740860 0) (LOGPEN 0 2 10079436) 2 (LOGBRUSH 0 13434879 0) 1
            6.27477 6.27277 1 0.0214037) 0.0581658) #524=(CLabel (CWidget 1001
            (0 0) 1 2 0 0 #484# 4214 100) (LOGPEN 0 0 153) 1 (LOGFONT 87 33 0 0
            400 0 0 0 0 3 2 1 34 "Verdana") 1.74233 0.833333 0 "pWPI IRES Bla
            AK" "@N" 1 0 0.871165 0 -10 9.70749 1.46528 Nil) #525=(CLabel
            (CWidget 1002 (0 0) 1 2 0 0 #483# 4959 100) (LOGPEN 0 0 153) 1
            (LOGFONT 57 21 0 0 400 0 0 0 0 3 2 1 18 "Georgia") 1.74233 0.555556
            0 "10785 bp" "@L bp" 16 0 -0.871165 0 -10.8 3.5966 0.932452 Nil))
            (CObjectList)) #526=(CGroupWidget (CWidget 10 (6 0) 1 2 0 0 Nil
            -2538 100) (CObjectList #527=(CGroupWidget (CWidget 4 (7 4 0) 1 2 0
            0 Nil -1701 100) (CObjectList (CWideLine (CWidget 0 (3 #139# 0) 1 2
            0 0 #485# 63242800 100) (LOGPEN 0 0 3355545) 1 (LOGBRUSH 0 6724095
            0) 1 3.63246 3.86454 1 0.082322) 0.8 1.8 0) #535=(CLabel (CWidget 0
            (0 0) 1 2 0 0 #482# 0 100) (LOGPEN 0 0 0) 1 (LOGFONT 69 26 0 0 700 0
            0 0 0 3 2 1 34 "Arial") 1.74233 0.666667 0 "blasticidin resistance"
            "@N" 1 13.4697 -31.3619 0 -10 8.79169 1.11561 #534#)) (CObjectList))
            #536=(CGroupWidget (CWidget 9 (7 9 0) 1 2 0 0 Nil -3061 100)
            (CObjectList #537=(CWideArrow (CWideLine (CWidget 0 (3 #114# 0) 1 2
            0 0 #497# 99149004 100) (LOGPEN 0 0 0) 1 (LOGBRUSH 2 8388608 5) 1
            3.24333 3.58825 1 (CWidget 0 (0 0) 1 2 0 0 #482# 2188 100) (LOGPEN 0
            0 0) 1 (LOGFONT 69 26 0 0 700 0 0 0 0 3 2 1 34 "Arial") 1.74233
            0.666667 0 "ORF frame 3" "@N" 1 -16.0561 -1.74233 0 -10 5.26169
            1.11561 #530#) #532=(CWideArrow (CWideLine (CWidget 0 (3 #133# 0) 1
            2 0 0 #485# 62653014 100) (LOGPEN 0 0 3355545) 1 (LOGBRUSH 0 6724095
            0) 1 0.188457 0.464163 1 0.082322) 0.8 1.8 0) #533=(CLabel (CWidget
            0 (0 0) 1 2 0 0 #482# 2136765432 100) (LOGPEN 0 0 0) 1 (LOGFONT 69
            26 0 0 700 0 0 0 0 3 2 1 34 "Arial") 1.74233 0.666667 0 "ORF frame
            1" "@N" 1 -8.04783 19.1656 0 -10 5.26169 1.11561 #532#)
            #534=(CWideArrow (CObjectList #418=(CLinePar (CParagraph 0 (1 #64#
            1) 1 2 2 0 191) " N1: 5844 " 1))))) "NheI: 1 site") 1 5 "GCTAGC"
            "CGATCG") #419=(CRSFolderPar (CFolderPar (CGroupPar (CParagraph
            92073792 (8 0) 1 1 1 0 178) (CObjectList)) "NlaIII: 32 sites") 5 1
            "NCATGN" "NGTACN") #420=(CRSFolderPar (CFolderPar (CGroupPar
            (CParagraph 92073856 (8 0) 1 1 1 0 178) (CObjectList #421=(CGroupPar
            (CParagraph 0 (10 #66# 0) 1 2 2 0 180) (CObjectList #422=(CLinePar
            (CParagraph 0 (1 #66# 1) 1 2 2 0 (CGroupPar (CParagraph 92064000 (8
            0) 1 1 1 0 178) (CObjectList #413=(CGroupPar (CParagraph 0 (10 #62#
            0) 1 2 2 0 180) (CObjectList #414=(CLinePar (CParagraph 0 (1 #62# 1)
            1 2 2 0 191) " N1: 3517 " 1))))) "NdeI: 1 site") 2 4 "CATATG"
            "GTATAC") #415=(CRSFolderPar (CFolderPar (CGroupPar (CParagraph
            92060832 (8 0) 1 1 1 0 178) (CObjectList)) "NgoMIV: 3 sites") 1 5
            "GCCGGC" "CGGCCG") #416=(CRSFolderPar (CFolderPar (CGroupPar
            (CParagraph 92064672 (8 0) 1 1 1 0 178) (CObjectList #417=(CGroupPar
            (CParagraph 0 (10 #64# 0) 1 2 2 0 180) (CParagraph 0 (1 #69# 1) 1 2
            2 0 191) " N1: 3322 " 1))))) "PacI: 1 site") 5 3 "TTAATTAA"
            "AATTAATT") #428=(CRSFolderPar (CFolderPar (CGroupPar (CParagraph
            92075680 (8 0) 1 1 1 0 178) (CObjectList)) "PciI: 4 sites") 1 5
            "ACATGT" "TGTACA") #429=(CRSFolderPar (CFolderPar (CGroupPar
            (CParagraph 92076192 (8 0) 1 1 1 0 178) (CObjectList #430=(CGroupPar
            (CParagraph 0 (10 #71# 0) 1 2 2 0 180) (CObjectList #431=(CLinePar
            (CParagraph 0 (1 #71# 1) 1 2 2 0 191) " N1: 3491 " 1))))) "PmeI: 1
            site") 4 4 "GTTTAAAC" "CAAATTTG") #432=(CRSFolderPar 191) " N1: 1146
            " 1))))) "NotI: 1 site") 2 6 "GCGGCCGC" "CGCCGGCG")
            #423=(CRSFolderPar (CFolderPar (CGroupPar (CParagraph 92073920 (8 0)
            1 1 1 0 178) (CObjectList)) "NruI: 3 sites") 3 3 "TCGCGA" "AGCGCT")
            #424=(CRSFolderPar (CFolderPar (CGroupPar (CParagraph 92074816 (8 0)
            1 1 1 0 178) (CObjectList)) "NsiI: 2 sites") 5 1 "ATGCAT" "TACGTA")
            #425=(CRSFolderPar (CFolderPar (CGroupPar (CParagraph 92078624 (8 0)
            1 1 1 0 178) (CObjectList #426=(CGroupPar (CParagraph 0 (10 #69# 0)
            1 2 2 0 180) (CObjectList #427=(CLinePar (CGroupPar (CParagraph
            92549352 (8 0) 1 1 1 0 178) (CObjectList)) "HpyCH4IV: 23 sites") 1 3
            "ACGT" "TGCA") #401=(CRSFolderPar (CFolderPar (CGroupPar (CParagraph
            92549392 (8 0) 1 1 1 0 178) (CObjectList)) "HpyCH4V: 51 sites") 2 2
            "TGCA" "ACGT") #402=(CRSFolderPar (CFolderPar (CGroupPar (CParagraph
            92058368 (8 0) 1 1 1 0 178) (CObjectList)) "KasI: 5 sites") 1 5
            "GGCGCC" "CCGCGG") #403=(CRSFolderPar (CFolderPar (CGroupPar
            (CParagraph 92056608 (8 0) 1 1 1 0 178) (CObjectList)) "KpnI: 2
            sites") 5 1 "GGTACC" "CCATGG") #404=(CRSFolderPar (CFolderPar
            (CGroupPar (CParagraph 92058752 (8 0) 1 1 1 0 178) (CObjectList))
            "HinP1I: 45 sites") 1 3 "GCGC" "CGCG") #397=(CRSFolderPar
            (CFolderPar (CGroupPar (CParagraph 92055008 (8 0) 1 1 1 0 178)
            (CObjectList)) "HpaI: 2 sites") 3 3 "GTTAAC" "CAATTG")
            #398=(CRSFolderPar (CFolderPar (CGroupPar (CParagraph 92055072 (8 0)
            1 1 1 0 178) (CObjectList)) "HpaII: 35 sites") 1 3 "CCGG" "GGCC")
            #399=(CRSFolderPar (CFolderPar (CGroupPar (CParagraph 92055712 (8 0)
            1 1 1 0 178) (CObjectList)) "HpyCH4I: 32 sites") 5 1 "NCATGN"
            "NGTACN") #400=(CRSFolderPar (CFolderPar (CGroupPar (CParagraph
            92083872 (8 0) 1 1 1 0 178) (CObjectList)) "MseI: 55 sites") 1 3
            "TTAA" "AATT") #409=(CRSFolderPar (CFolderPar (CGroupPar (CParagraph
            92058400 (8 0) 1 1 1 0 178) (CObjectList)) "NaeI: 3 sites") 3 3
            "GCCGGC" "CGGCCG") #410=(CRSFolderPar (CFolderPar (CGroupPar
            (CParagraph 92086784 (8 0) 1 1 1 0 178) (CObjectList)) "NarI: 5
            sites") 2 4 "GGCGCC" "CCGCGG") #411=(CRSFolderPar (CFolderPar
            (CGroupPar (CParagraph 92063808 (8 0) 1 1 1 0 178) (CObjectList))
            "NcoI: 4 sites") 1 5 "CCATGG" "GGTACC") #412=(CRSFolderPar
            (CFolderPar (CGroupPar (CParagraph 92056800 (8 0) 1 1 1 0 178)
            (CObjectList)) "MboI: 50 sites") 1 5 "NGATCN" "NCTAGN")
            #405=(CRSFolderPar (CFolderPar (CGroupPar (CParagraph 92057888 (8 0)
            1 1 1 0 178) (CObjectList)) "MfeI: 3 sites") 1 5 "CAATTG" "GTTAAC")
            #406=(CRSFolderPar (CFolderPar (CGroupPar (CParagraph 92057952 (8 0)
            1 1 1 0 178) (CObjectList)) "MluI: 0 sites") 1 5 "ACGCGT" "TGCGCA")
            #407=(CRSFolderPar (CFolderPar (CGroupPar (CParagraph 92083904 (8 0)
            1 1 1 0 178) (CObjectList)) "MscI: 2 sites") 3 3 "TGGCCA" "ACCGGT")
            #408=(CRSFolderPar (CFolderPar #454=(CGroupPar (CParagraph 0 (10
            #89# 0) 1 2 2 0 180) (CObjectList #455=(CLinePar (CParagraph 0 (1
            #89# 1) 1 2 2 0 191) " N1: 3531 " 1))))) "SnaBI: 1 site") 3 3
            "TACGTA" "ATGCAT") #456=(CRSFolderPar (CFolderPar (CGroupPar
            (CParagraph 92083936 (8 0) 1 1 1 0 178) (CObjectList #457=(CGroupPar
            (CParagraph 0 (10 #90# 0) 1 2 2 0 180) (CObjectList #458=(CLinePar
            (CParagraph 0 (1 #90# 1) 1 2 2 0 191) " N1: 3534 " 1))))) "SpeI: 1
            site") 1 5 "ACTAGT" "TGATCA") #459=(CRSFolderPar #449=(CRSFolderPar
            (CFolderPar (CGroupPar (CParagraph 92084032 (8 0) 1 1 1 0 178)
            (CObjectList)) "SfoI: 5 sites") 3 3 "GGCGCC" "CCGCGG")
            #450=(CRSFolderPar (CFolderPar (CGroupPar (CParagraph 92084000 (8 0)
            1 1 1 0 178) (CObjectList #451=(CGroupPar (CParagraph 0 (10 #88# 0)
            1 2 2 0 180) (CObjectList #452=(CLinePar (CParagraph 0 (1 #88# 1) 1
            2 2 0 191) " N1: 3497 " 1))))) "SmaI: 1 site") 3 3 "CCCGGG"
            "GGGCCC") #453=(CRSFolderPar (CFolderPar (CGroupPar (CParagraph
            92083968 (8 0) 1 1 1 0 178) (CObjectList (CFolderPar (CGroupPar
            (CParagraph 92085920 (8 0) 1 1 1 0 178) (CObjectList)) "StuI: 3
            sites") 3 3 "AGGCCT" "TCCGGA") #464=(CRSFolderPar (CFolderPar
            (CGroupPar (CParagraph 92085856 (8 0) 1 1 1 0 178) (CObjectList
            #465=(CGroupPar (CParagraph 0 (10 #96# 0) 1 2 2 0 180) (CObjectList
            #466=(CLinePar (CParagraph 0 (1 #96# 1) 1 2 2 0 191) " N1: 3313 "
            1))))) "SwaI: 1 site") 4 4 "ATTTAAAT" "TAAATTTA") #467=(CRSFolderPar
            (CFolderPar (CGroupPar (CParagraph 92085664 (8 0) 1 1 1 0 178)
            (CObjectList)) "TaiI: 23 sites") 5 1 "NACGTN" "NTGCAN") (CFolderPar
            (CGroupPar (CParagraph 92087040 (8 0) 1 1 1 0 178) (CObjectList))
            "SphI: 3 sites") 5 1 "GCATGC" "CGTACG") #460=(CRSFolderPar
            (CFolderPar (CGroupPar (CParagraph 92086976 (8 0) 1 1 1 0 178)
            (CObjectList)) "SrfI: 0 sites") 4 4 "GCCCGGGC" "CGGGCCCG")
            #461=(CRSFolderPar (CFolderPar (CGroupPar (CParagraph 92086368 (8 0)
            1 1 1 0 178) (CObjectList)) "Sse232I: 0 sites") 2 6 "CGCCGGCG"
            "GCGGCCGC") #462=(CRSFolderPar (CFolderPar (CGroupPar (CParagraph
            92086240 (8 0) 1 1 1 0 178) (CObjectList)) "SspI: 3 sites") 3 3
            "AATATT" "TTATAA") #463=(CRSFolderPar (CFolderPar (CGroupPar
            (CParagraph 92058688 (8 0) 1 1 1 0 178) (CObjectList)) "PstI: 4
            sites") 5 1 "CTGCAG" "GACGTC") #437=(CRSFolderPar (CFolderPar
            (CGroupPar (CParagraph 92084928 (8 0) 1 1 1 0 178) (CObjectList))
            "PvuI: 2 sites") 4 2 "CGATCG" "GCTAGC") #438=(CRSFolderPar
            (CFolderPar (CGroupPar (CParagraph 92087104 (8 0) 1 1 1 0 178)
            (CObjectList)) "PvuII: 4 sites") 3 3 "CAGCTG" "GTCGAC")
            #439=(CRSFolderPar (CFolderPar (CGroupPar (CParagraph 92086528 (8 0)
            1 1 1 0 178) (CObjectList)) "RsaI: 24 sites") 2 2 "GTAC" "CATG")
            #440=(CRSFolderPar (CFolderPar (CGroupPar (CParagraph 92077344 (8 0)
            1 1 1 0 178) (CObjectList)) "PmlI: 2 sites") 3 3 "CACGTG" "GTGCAC")
            #433=(CRSFolderPar (CFolderPar (CGroupPar (CParagraph 92077408 (8 0)
            1 1 1 0 178) (CObjectList)) "Ppu10I: 2 sites") 1 5 "ATGCAT"
            "TACGTA") #434=(CRSFolderPar (CFolderPar (CGroupPar (CParagraph
            92073600 (8 0) 1 1 1 0 178) (CObjectList)) "PsiI: 3 sites") 3 3
            "TTATAA" "AATATT") #435=(CRSFolderPar (CFolderPar (CGroupPar
            (CParagraph 92058720 (8 0) 1 1 1 0 178) (CObjectList)) "PspOMI: 3
            sites") 1 5 "GGGCCC" "CCCGGG") #436=(CRSFolderPar (CObjectList
            #445=(CLinePar (CParagraph 0 (1 #83# 1) 1 2 2 0 191) " N1: 3510 "
            1))))) "SbfI: 1 site") 6 2 "CCTGCAGG" "GGACGTCC") #446=(CRSFolderPar
            (CFolderPar (CGroupPar (CParagraph 92063744 (8 0) 1 1 1 0 178)
            (CObjectList)) "ScaI: 2 sites") 3 3 "AGTACT" "TCATGA")
            #447=(CRSFolderPar (CFolderPar (CGroupPar (CParagraph 92082496 (8 0)
            1 1 1 0 178) (CObjectList)) "SciI: 3 sites") 3 3 "CTCGAG" "GAGCTC")
            #448=(CRSFolderPar (CFolderPar (CGroupPar (CParagraph 92082624 (8 0)
            1 1 1 0 178) (CObjectList)) "SelI: 35 sites") 1 5 "NCGCGN" "NGCGCN")
            (CFolderPar (CGroupPar (CParagraph 92086656 (8 0) 1 1 1 0 178)
            (CObjectList)) "SacI: 6 sites") 5 1 "GAGCTC" "CTCGAG")
            #441=(CRSFolderPar (CFolderPar (CGroupPar (CParagraph 92086848 (8 0)
            1 1 1 0 178) (CObjectList)) "SacII: 3 sites") 4 2 "CCGCGG" "GGCGCC")
            #442=(CRSFolderPar (CFolderPar (CGroupPar (CParagraph 92086912 (8 0)
            1 1 1 0 178) (CObjectList)) "SalI: 2 sites") 1 5 "GTCGAC" "CAGCTG")
            #443=(CRSFolderPar (CFolderPar (CGroupPar (CParagraph 92063552 (8 0)
            1 1 1 0 178) (CObjectList #444=(CGroupPar (CParagraph 0 (10 #83# 0)
            1 2 2 0 180) (LOGFONT 57 21 0 0 400 0 0 0 0 3 2 1 18 "Georgia")
            1.74233 0.555556 128 "{\\i Fse}I (2824)" "@N (@S)" 5 15.74 0 0 -10
            4.36254 0.932452 #632#)) (CObjectList)) #634=(CGroupWidget (CWidget
            1 (10 #42# 0) 1 2 0 0 Nil -2956 100) (CObjectList #635=(CScratch
            (CWidget 1 (1 #42# 1) 1 2 0 0 #489# 0 100) (LOGPEN 0 8 10053171) 8 1
            2.15504 1.9 0.082322 1) #636=(CLabel (CWidget 0 (0 0) 1 2 0 0 #491#
            2130 100) (LOGPEN 0 0 153) 1 (LOGFONT 57 21 0 0 400 0 0 0 0 3 2 1 18
            "Georgia") 1.74233 0.555556 128 "{\\i Fsp}I (7081)" "@N (@S)" 5
            -15.801 0 0 -10 4.4791 0.932452 #635#)) (CObjectList))
            #637=(CGroupWidget (LOGPEN 0 8 10053171) 8 1 3.62024 1.9 0.082322 1)
            #630=(CLabel (CWidget 0 (0 0) 1 2 0 0 #491# 953 100) (LOGPEN 0 0
            153) 1 (LOGFONT 57 21 0 0 400 0 0 0 0 3 2 1 18 "Georgia") 1.74233
            0.555556 128 "{\\i Bst}BI (4562)" "@N (@S)" 5 9.86084 -33.1043 0 -10
            4.71221 0.932452 #629#)) (CObjectList)) #631=(CGroupWidget (CWidget
            1 (10 #41# 0) 1 2 0 0 Nil -654 100) (CObjectList #632=(CScratch
            (CWidget 1 (1 #41# 1) 1 2 0 0 #489# 0 100) (LOGPEN 0 8 10053171) 8 1
            4.63116 1.9 0.082322 1) #633=(CLabel (CWidget 0 (0 0) 1 2 0 0 #491#
            26804530 100) (LOGPEN 0 0 153) 1 0.082322 1) #642=(CLabel (CWidget 0
            (0 0) 1 2 0 0 #491# 3145 100) (LOGPEN 0 0 153) 1 (LOGFONT 57 21 0 0
            400 0 0 0 0 3 2 1 18 "Georgia") 1.74233 0.555556 128 "{\\i Nhe}I
            (5844)" "@N (@S)" 5 -8.76475 -12.1963 0 -10 4.59566 0.932452 #641#))
            (CObjectList)) #643=(CGroupWidget (CWidget 1 (10 #66# 0) 1 2 0 0 Nil
            -2747 100) (CObjectList #644=(CScratch (CWidget 1 (1 #66# 1) 1 2 0 0
            #489# 0 100) (LOGPEN 0 8 10053171) 8 1 5.60719 1.9 0.082322 1)
            #645=(CLabel (CWidget 0 (0 0) 1 2 0 0 #491# 2480 100) (LOGPEN 0 0
            153) 1 (LOGFONT 57 21 0 0 400 0 0 0 0 3 2 1 18 (CWidget 1 (10 #62#
            0) 1 2 0 0 Nil -2119 100) (CObjectList #638=(CScratch (CWidget 1 (1
            #62# 1) 1 2 0 0 #489# 0 100) (LOGPEN 0 8 10053171) 8 1 4.22807 1.9
            0.082322 1) #639=(CLabel (CWidget 0 (0 0) 1 2 0 0 #491# 2140953853
            100) (LOGPEN 0 0 153) 1 (LOGFONT 57 21 0 0 400 0 0 0 0 3 2 1 18
            "Georgia") 1.74233 0.555556 128 "{\\i Nde}I (3517)" "@N (@S)" 5
            15.4069 -20.908 0 -10 4.59566 0.932452 #638#)) (CObjectList))
            #640=(CGroupWidget (CWidget 1 (10 #64# 0) 1 2 0 0 Nil -3270 100)
            (CObjectList #641=(CScratch (CWidget 1 (1 #64# 1) 1 2 0 0 #489# 0
            100) (LOGPEN 0 8 10053171) 8 1 2.87456 1.9 (LOGPEN 0 8 10053171) 8 1
            2.87223 1.9 0.082322 1) #618=(CLabel (CWidget 0 (0 0) 1 2 0 0 #491#
            1708 100) (LOGPEN 0 0 153) 1 (LOGFONT 57 21 0 0 400 0 0 0 0 3 2 1 18
            "Georgia") 1.74233 0.555556 128 "{\\i Bmt}I (5848)" "@N (@S)" 5
            -11.4227 -10.454 0 -10 4.59566 0.932452 #617#)) (CObjectList))
            #619=(CGroupWidget (CWidget 1 (10 #20# 0) 1 2 0 0 Nil -1596 100)
            (CObjectList #620=(CScratch (CWidget 1 (1 #20# 1) 1 2 0 0 #489# 0
            100) (LOGPEN 0 8 10053171) 8 1 4.22226 1.9 0.082322 1) #621=(CLabel
            (CWidget 0 (0 0) 1 2 0 0 #491# 1315 100) (LOGPEN 0 0 153) 1
            (CObjectList)) #613=(CGroupWidget (CWidget 1 (10 #15# 0) 1 2 0 0 Nil
            -2852 100) (CObjectList #614=(CScratch (CWidget 1 (1 #15# 1) 1 2 0 0
            #489# 0 100) (LOGPEN 0 8 10053171) 8 1 4.20946 1.9 0.082322 1)
            #615=(CLabel (CWidget 0 (0 0) 1 2 0 0 #491# 0 100) (LOGPEN 0 0 153)
            1 (LOGFONT 57 21 0 0 400 0 0 0 0 3 2 1 18 "Georgia") 1.74233
            0.555556 128 "{\\i Bcl}I (3549)" "@N (@S)" 5 15.1962 -27.8773 0 -10
            4.24599 0.932452 #614#)) (CObjectList)) #616=(CGroupWidget (CWidget
            1 (10 #19# 0) 1 2 0 0 Nil -1492 100) (CObjectList #617=(CScratch
            (CWidget 1 (1 #19# 1) 1 2 0 0 #489# 0 100) #625=(CGroupWidget
            (CWidget 1 (10 #23# 0) 1 2 0 0 Nil -3584 100) (CObjectList
            #626=(CScratch (CWidget 1 (1 #23# 1) 1 2 0 0 #489# 0 100) (LOGPEN 0
            8 10053171) 8 1 2.9682 1.9 0.082322 1) #627=(CLabel (CWidget 0 (0 0)
            1 2 0 0 #491# 1746 100) (LOGPEN 0 0 153) 1 (LOGFONT 57 21 0 0 400 0
            0 0 0 3 2 1 18 "Georgia") 1.74233 0.555556 128 "{\\i Bsr}GI (5683)"
            "@N (@S)" 5 -5.64635 -13.9386 0 -10 4.84542 0.932452 #626#))
            (CObjectList)) #628=(CGroupWidget (CWidget 1 (10 #25# 0) 1 2 0 0 Nil
            -2329 100) (CObjectList #629=(CScratch (CWidget 1 (1 #25# 1) 1 2 0 0
            #489# 0 100) (LOGFONT 57 21 0 0 400 0 0 0 0 3 2 1 18 "Georgia")
            1.74233 0.555556 128 "{\\i Bsi}WI (3527)" "@N (@S)" 5 15.5899
            -22.6503 0 -10 4.94533 0.932452 #620#)) (CObjectList))
            #622=(CGroupWidget (CWidget 1 (10 #21# 0) 1 2 0 0 Nil -1387 100)
            (CObjectList #623=(CScratch (CWidget 1 (1 #21# 1) 1 2 0 0 #489# 0
            100) (LOGPEN 0 8 10053171) 8 1 6.09345 1.9 0.082322 1) #624=(CLabel
            (CWidget 0 (0 0) 1 2 0 0 #491# 1315 100) (LOGPEN 0 0 153) 1 (LOGFONT
            57 21 0 0 400 0 0 0 0 3 2 1 18 "Georgia") 1.74233 0.555556 128 "{\\i
            Bsp}EI (310)" "@N (@S)" 5 5.64487 13.9386 0 -10 4.42915 0.932452
            #623#)) (CObjectList)) #666=(CLabel (CWidget 0 (0 0) 1 2 0 0 #491#
            4289 100) (LOGPEN 0 0 153) 1 (LOGFONT 57 21 0 0 400 0 0 0 0 3 2 1 18
            "Georgia") 1.74233 0.555556 128 "{\\i Swa}I (3313)" "@N (@S)" 5
            15.7948 -1.74233 0 -10 4.64561 0.932452 #665#)) (CObjectList))
            #667=(CGroupWidget (CWidget 1 (10 #100# 0) 1 2 0 0 Nil 268697970
            100) (CObjectList #668=(CScratch (CWidget 1 (1 #100# 1) 1 2 0 0
            #489# 0 100) (LOGPEN 0 8 10053171) 8 1 4.24029 1.9 0.082322 1)
            #669=(CLabel (CWidget 0 (0 0) 1 2 0 0 #491# 3147 100) (LOGPEN 0 0
            153) 1 (LOGFONT 57 21 0 0 400 0 0 0 0 3 2 1 18 (CObjectList
            #662=(CScratch (CWidget 1 (1 #90# 1) 1 2 0 0 #489# 0 100) (LOGPEN 0
            8 10053171) 8 1 4.21819 1.9 0.082322 1) #663=(CLabel (CWidget 0 (0
            0) 1 2 0 0 #491# 3447 100) (LOGPEN 0 0 153) 1 (LOGFONT 57 21 0 0 400
            0 0 0 0 3 2 1 18 "Georgia") 1.74233 0.555556 128 "{\\i Spe}I (3534)"
            "@N (@S)" 5 15.337 -26.1349 0 -10 4.42915 0.932452 #662#))
            (CObjectList)) #664=(CGroupWidget (CWidget 1 (10 #96# 0) 1 2 0 0 Nil
            2040572952 100) (CObjectList #665=(CScratch (CWidget 1 (1 #96# 1) 1
            2 0 0 #489# 0 100) (LOGPEN 0 8 10053171) 8 1 4.34673 1.9 0.082322 1)
            (CWidget 1 (10 #103# 0) 1 2 0 0 Nil 745434985 100) (CObjectList
            #674=(CScratch (CWidget 1 (1 #103# 1) 1 2 0 0 #489# 1321 100)
            (LOGPEN 0 8 10053171) 8 1 4.24087 1.9 0.082322 1) #675=(CLabel
            (CWidget 0 (0 0) 1 2 0 0 #491# 5253 100) (LOGPEN 0 0 153) 1 (LOGFONT
            57 21 0 0 400 0 0 0 0 3 2 1 18 "Georgia") 1.74233 0.555556 128 "{\\i
            Xma}I (3495)" "@N (@S)" 5 15.0591 -10.454 0 -10 4.82877 0.932452
            #674#)) (CObjectList))) (CObjectList)) #676=(CGroupWidget (CWidget
            14 (16 0) 1 2 0 0 Nil 1701672291 100) (CObjectList) (CObjectList))
            #677=(CGroupWidget (CWidget 12 (0 0) 1 2 0 0 Nil -2020 100)
            (CObjectList) (CObjectList))) (CObjectList))) (CSeqView 10 10
            (CObjectList) (CObList) 1 (CObList)) (CObList) 0 (CStringList) 10
            2081718712 (CObList))) "Georgia") 1.74233 0.555556 128 "{\\i Uth}SI
            (3496)" "@N (@S)" 5 15.2189 -12.1963 0 -10 4.89537 0.932452 #668#))
            (CObjectList)) #670=(CGroupWidget (CWidget 1 (10 #101# 0) 1 2 0 0
            Nil -2119 100) (CObjectList #671=(CScratch (CWidget 1 (1 #101# 1) 1
            2 0 0 #489# 0 100) (LOGPEN 0 8 10053171) 8 1 3.02521 1.9 0.082322 1)
            #672=(CLabel (CWidget 0 (0 0) 1 2 0 0 #491# 5625 100) (LOGPEN 0 0
            153) 1 (LOGFONT 57 21 0 0 400 0 0 0 0 3 2 1 18 "Georgia") 1.74233
            0.555556 128 "{\\i Xba}I (5585)" "@N (@S)" 5 -4.94267 -17.4233 0 -10
            4.59566 0.932452 #671#)) (CObjectList)) #673=(CGroupWidget (CWidget
            1 (10 #71# 0) 1 2 0 0 Nil -1910 100) (CObjectList #650=(CScratch
            (CWidget 1 (1 #71# 1) 1 2 0 0 #489# 0 100) (LOGPEN 0 8 10053171) 8 1
            4.2432 1.9 0.082322 1) #651=(CLabel (CWidget 0 (0 0) 1 2 0 0 #491#
            858 100) (LOGPEN 0 0 153) 1 (LOGFONT 57 21 0 0 400 0 0 0 0 3 2 1 18
            "Georgia") 1.74233 0.555556 128 "{\\i Pme}I (3491)" "@N (@S)" 5
            14.8446 -8.71165 0 -10 4.64561 0.932452 #650#)) (CObjectList))
            #652=(CGroupWidget (CWidget 1 (10 #83# 0) 1 2 0 0 Nil 1701672291
            100) (CObjectList #653=(CScratch (CWidget 1 (1 #83# 1) 1 2 0 0 #489#
            0 100) (LOGPEN 0 8 10053171) 8 1 4.23215 1.9 "Georgia") 1.74233
            0.555556 128 "{\\i Not}I (1146)" "@N (@S)" 5 14.0771 6.96932 0 -10
            4.36254 0.932452 #644#)) (CObjectList)) #646=(CGroupWidget (CWidget
            1 (10 #69# 0) 1 2 0 0 Nil -2538 100) (CObjectList #647=(CScratch
            (CWidget 1 (1 #69# 1) 1 2 0 0 #489# 0 100) (LOGPEN 0 8 10053171) 8 1
            4.3415 1.9 0.082322 1) #648=(CLabel (CWidget 0 (0 0) 1 2 0 0 #491#
            4289 100) (LOGPEN 0 0 153) 1 (LOGFONT 57 21 0 0 400 0 0 0 0 3 2 1 18
            "Georgia") 1.74233 0.555556 128 "{\\i Pac}I (3322)" "@N (@S)" 5
            15.4198 -3.48466 0 -10 4.4791 0.932452 #647#)) (CObjectList))
            #649=(CGroupWidget "{\\i Sma}I (3497)" "@N (@S)" 5 15.263 -13.9386 0
            -10 4.76217 0.932452 #656#)) (CObjectList)) #658=(CGroupWidget
            (CWidget 1 (10 #89# 0) 1 2 0 0 Nil -1543 100) (CObjectList
            #659=(CScratch (CWidget 1 (1 #89# 1) 1 2 0 0 #489# 0 100) (LOGPEN 0
            8 10053171) 8 1 4.21993 1.9 0.082322 1) #660=(CLabel (CWidget 0 (0
            0) 1 2 0 0 #491# 3003 100) (LOGPEN 0 0 153) 1 (LOGFONT 57 21 0 0 400
            0 0 0 0 3 2 1 18 "Georgia") 1.74233 0.555556 128 "{\\i Sna}BI
            (3531)" "@N (@S)" 5 15.5747 -24.3926 0 -10 4.89537 0.932452 #659#))
            (CObjectList)) #661=(CGroupWidget (CWidget 1 (10 #90# 0) 1 2 0 0 Nil
            -1454 100) 0.082322 1) #654=(CLabel (CWidget 0 (0 0) 1 2 0 0 #491#
            3447 100) (LOGPEN 0 0 153) 1 (LOGFONT 57 21 0 0 400 0 0 0 0 3 2 1 18
            "Georgia") 1.74233 0.555556 128 "{\\i Sbf}I (3510)" "@N (@S)" 5
            15.1322 -17.4233 0 -10 4.24599 0.932452 #653#)) (CObjectList))
            #655=(CGroupWidget (CWidget 1 (10 #88# 0) 1 2 0 0 Nil 745434985 100)
            (CObjectList #656=(CScratch (CWidget 1 (1 #88# 1) 1 2 0 0 #489# 0
            100) (LOGPEN 0 8 10053171) 8 1 4.23971 1.9 0.082322 1) #657=(CLabel
            (CWidget 0 (0 0) 1 2 0 0 #491# 0 100) (LOGPEN 0 0 153) 1 (LOGFONT 57
            21 0 0 400 0 0 0 0 3 2 1 18 "Georgia") 1.74233 0.555556 128
            #571=(CLabel (CWidget 0 (0 0) 1 2 0 0 #482# 2188 100) (LOGPEN 0 0 0)
            1 (LOGFONT 69 26 0 0 700 0 0 0 0 3 2 1 34 "Arial") 1.74233 0.666667
            0 "pBABE 3 primer" "@N" 1 -16.776 3.48466 0 -10 6.79358 1.11561
            #570#) #572=(CWideArrow (CWideLine (CWidget 0 (3 #127# 0) 1 2 0 0
            #486# 0 100) (LOGPEN 0 0 6723840) 1 (LOGBRUSH 0 10079334 0) 0.835356
            1.13423 1.39831 1 0.082322) 0.8 1.8 1) #573=(CLabel (CWidget 0 (0 0)
            1 2 0 0 #482# 0 100) (LOGPEN 0 0 0) 1 (LOGFONT 69 26 0 0 700 0 0 0 0
            3 2 1 34 "Arial") 1.74233 0.666667 0 "SV40 enhancer" "@N" 1 -16.4637
            8.71165 0 -10 6.26075 1.11561 #572#) (CWidget 0 (0 0) 1 2 0 0 #482#
            1372 100) (LOGPEN 0 0 0) 1 (LOGFONT 69 26 0 0 700 0 0 0 0 3 2 1 34
            "Arial") 1.74233 0.666667 0 "pBRrevBam primer" "@N" 1 -14.78
            -8.71165 0 -10 8.02575 1.11561 #566#) #568=(CScratch (CWidget 0 (3
            #122# 0) 1 2 0 0 #490# 0 100) (LOGPEN 0 12 13395507) 10 1 2.62968
            1.9 0.082322 1) #569=(CLabel (CWidget 0 (0 0) 1 2 0 0 #482# 0 100)
            (LOGPEN 0 0 0) 1 (LOGFONT 69 26 0 0 700 0 0 0 0 3 2 1 34 "Arial")
            1.74233 0.666667 0 "pGEX 3 primer" "@N" 1 -15.6965 -5.22699 0 -10
            6.14419 1.11561 #568#) #570=(CScratch (CWidget 0 (3 #126# 0) 1 2 0 0
            #490# 0 100) (LOGPEN 0 12 13395507) 10 1 1.4018 1.9 0.082322 1)
            #576#) #578=(CScratch (CWidget 0 (3 #132# 0) 1 2 0 0 #490# 0 100)
            (LOGPEN 0 12 13395507) 10 1 0.536289 1.9 0.082322 1) #579=(CLabel
            (CWidget 0 (0 0) 1 2 0 0 #482# 0 100) (LOGPEN 0 0 0) 1 (LOGFONT 69
            26 0 0 700 0 0 0 0 3 2 1 34 "Arial") 1.74233 0.666667 0 "SV40 3
            splice" "@N" 1 -10.5144 13.9386 0 -10 5.56141 1.11561 #578#)
            #580=(CScratch (CWidget 0 (3 #134# 0) 1 2 0 0 #490# 0 100) (LOGPEN 0
            12 13395507) 10 1 0.434499 1.9 0.082322 1) #581=(CLabel (CWidget 0
            (0 0) 1 2 0 0 #482# 0 100) (LOGPEN 0 0 0) 1 (LOGFONT 69 26 0 0 700 0
            0 0 0 3 2 1 34 "Arial") 1.74233 0.666667 0 "SV40 NLS" "@N" 1
            -8.63842 15.681 0 -10 4.21269 1.11561 #580#) #574=(CScratch (CWidget
            0 (3 #130# 0) 1 2 0 0 #490# 0 100) (LOGPEN 0 12 13395507) 10 1
            1.25813 1.9 0.082322 1) #575=(CLabel (CWidget 0 (0 0) 1 2 0 0 #482#
            0 100) (LOGPEN 0 0 0) 1 (LOGFONT 69 26 0 0 700 0 0 0 0 3 2 1 34
            "Arial") 1.74233 0.666667 0 "SV40pro F primer" "@N" 1 -17.1209
            10.454 0 -10 7.32641 1.11561 #574#) #576=(CScratch (CWidget 0 (3
            #131# 0) 1 2 0 0 #490# 0 100) (LOGPEN 0 12 13395507) 10 1 0.548504
            1.9 0.082322 1) #577=(CLabel (CWidget 0 (0 0) 1 2 0 0 #482# 38836800
            100) (LOGPEN 0 0 0) 1 (LOGFONT 69 26 0 0 700 0 0 0 0 3 2 1 34
            "Arial") 1.74233 0.666667 0 "SV40 int" "@N" 1 -9.46627 12.1963 0 -10
            3.51335 1.11561 #556=(CScratch (CWidget 0 (3 #116# 0) 1 2 0 0 #490#
            0 100) (LOGPEN 0 12 13395507) 10 1 3.20552 1.9 0.082322 1)
            #557=(CLabel (CWidget 0 (0 0) 1 2 0 0 #482# 0 100) (LOGPEN 0 0 0) 1
            (LOGFONT 69 26 0 0 700 0 0 0 0 3 2 1 34 "Arial") 1.74233 0.666667 0
            "U3PPT" "@N" 1 3.49696 -40.0736 0 -10 2.91391 1.11561 #556#)
            #558=(CScratch (CWidget 0 (3 #117# 0) 1 2 0 0 #490# 0 100) (LOGPEN 0
            12 13395507) 10 1 3.16364 1.9 0.082322 1) #559=(CLabel (CWidget 0 (0
            0) 1 2 0 0 #482# 3529 100) (LOGPEN 0 0 0) 1 (LOGFONT 69 26 0 0 700 0
            0 0 0 3 2 1 34 "Arial") 1.74233 0.666667 0 "loxP" "@N" 1 2.4723
            -41.8159 0 -10 1.91486 1.11561 #558#) #560=(CWideArrow 12.6714
            -29.6196 0 -10 2.14797 1.11561 #550#) #552=(CScratch (CWidget 0 (3
            #113# 0) 1 2 0 0 #490# 0 100) (LOGPEN 0 12 13395507) 10 1 3.60628
            1.9 0.082322 1) #553=(CLabel (CWidget 0 (0 0) 1 2 0 0 #482# 0 100)
            (LOGPEN 0 0 0) 1 (LOGFONT 69 26 0 0 700 0 0 0 0 3 2 1 34 "Arial")
            1.74233 0.666667 0 "pBluescriptKS primer" "@N" 1 11.864 -34.8466 0
            -10 9.0248 1.11561 #552#) #554=(CScratch (CWidget 0 (3 #115# 0) 1 2
            0 0 #490# 0 100) (LOGPEN 0 12 13395507) 10 1 3.20552 1.9 0.082322 1)
            #555=(CLabel (CWidget 0 (0 0) 1 2 0 0 #482# 0 100) (LOGPEN 0 0 0) 1
            (LOGFONT 69 26 0 0 700 0 0 0 0 3 2 1 34 "Arial") 1.74233 0.666667 0
            "cPPT" "@N" 1 3.18315 -38.3313 0 -10 2.28118 1.11561 #554#) (LOGFONT
            69 26 0 0 700 0 0 0 0 3 2 1 34 "Arial") 1.74233 0.666667 0 "HIV-1 5
            LTR" "@N" 1 -4.37713 -19.1656 0 -10 4.97863 1.11561 #562#)
            #564=(CScratch (CWidget 0 (3 #120# 0) 1 2 0 0 #490# 0 100) (LOGPEN 0
            12 13395507) 10 1 3.01299 1.9 0.082322 1) #565=(CLabel (CWidget 0 (0
            0) 1 2 0 0 #482# 63286324 100) (LOGPEN 0 0 0) 1 (LOGFONT 69 26 0 0
            700 0 0 0 0 3 2 1 34 "Arial") 1.74233 0.666667 0 "Sp6 primer" "@N" 1
            -5.00421 -15.681 0 -10 4.62896 1.11561 #564#) #566=(CScratch
            (CWidget 0 (3 #121# 0) 1 2 0 0 #490# 0 100) (LOGPEN 0 12 13395507)
            10 1 2.83442 1.9 0.082322 1) #567=(CLabel (CWideLine (CWidget 0 (3
            #118# 0) 1 2 0 0 #486# 99148984 100) (LOGPEN 0 0 6723840) 1
            (LOGBRUSH 0 10079334 0) 0.835356 3.02753 3.13281 1 0.082322) 0.8 1.8
            0) #561=(CLabel (CWidget 0 (0 0) 1 2 0 0 #482# 1371 100) (LOGPEN 0 0
            0) 1 (LOGFONT 69 26 0 0 700 0 0 0 0 3 2 1 34 "Arial") 1.74233
            0.666667 0 "truncHIV-1 3 LTR" "@N" 1 -5.56886 -20.908 0 -10 7.14325
            1.11561 #560#) #562=(CWideArrow (CWideLine (CWidget 0 (3 #119# 0) 1
            2 0 0 #486# 63308488 100) (LOGPEN 0 0 6723840) 1 (LOGBRUSH 0
            10079334 0) 0.670712 3.02753 3.13281 1 0.082322) 0.8 1.8 0)
            #563=(CLabel (CWidget 0 (0 0) 1 2 0 0 #482# 0 100) (LOGPEN 0 0 0) 1
            (CObjectList #601=(CLine (CWidget 0 (3 #136# 0) 1 2 0 0 #490# 1834
            100) (LOGPEN 0 12 13395507) 10 0.835356 0.0971369 0.173916)
            #602=(CLabel (CWidget 0 (0 0) 1 2 0 0 #482# 59796852 100) (LOGPEN 0
            0 0) 1 (LOGFONT 69 26 0 0 700 0 0 0 0 3 2 1 34 "Arial") 1.74233
            0.666667 0 "SV40 PA terminator" "@N" 1 -7.08378 20.908 0 -10 8.20891
            1.11561 #601#)) (CObjectList))) (CObjectList)) #603=(CGroupWidget
            (CWidget 11 (8 0) 1 2 0 0 Nil -2119 100) (CObjectList
            #604=(CGroupWidget (CWidget 1 (10 #3# 0) 1 2 0 0 Nil -1805 100)
            (CObjectList #605=(CScratch 0.082322) 0.8 1.8 0) #597=(CLabel
            (CWidget 0 (0 0) 1 2 0 0 #482# 0 100) (LOGPEN 0 0 0) 1 (LOGFONT 69
            26 0 0 700 0 0 0 0 3 2 1 34 "Arial") 1.74233 0.666667 0 "pBR322
            origin" "@N" 1 -16.4307 1.74233 0 -10 5.97768 1.11561 #596#)
            #598=(CScratch (CWidget 0 (3 #129# 0) 1 2 0 0 #490# 0 100) (LOGPEN 0
            12 13395507) 10 1 1.29419 1.9 0.082322 1) #599=(CLabel (CWidget 0 (0
            0) 1 2 0 0 #482# 59795284 100) (LOGPEN 0 0 0) 1 (LOGFONT 69 26 0 0
            700 0 0 0 0 3 2 1 34 "Arial") 1.74233 0.666667 0 "SV40 origin" "@N"
            1 -15.7111 6.96932 0 -10 4.86207 1.11561 #598#)) (CObjectList))
            #600=(CGroupWidget (CWidget 43 (7 43 0) 1 2 0 0 Nil -2643 100)
            (LOGPEN 0 0 153) 1 (LOGFONT 57 21 0 0 400 0 0 0 0 3 2 1 18
            "Georgia") 1.74233 0.555556 128 "{\\i Asc}I (3500)" "@N (@S)" 5
            15.2669 -15.681 0 -10 4.59566 0.932452 #608#)) (CObjectList))
            #610=(CGroupWidget.
FEATURES             Location/Qualifiers
     source          1..13400
                     /mol_type="other DNA"
                     /note="/vntifkey=""""98"""""
                     /organism="pWPI"
     misc_feature    309..314
                     /Recognition_pattern="T^CCGGA"
                     /Methylation="Mixed Methylation"
                     /annotation_group="TCCGGA"
                     /label="AccIII, Aor13HI, BseAI, Bsp13I, BspEI, Kpn2I, MroI"
                     /note="Geneious type: restriction site"
     misc_feature    455..635
                     /note="/vntifkey=""""21"""""
                     /label="truncHIV-1_3_LTR"
     misc_feature    455..635
                     /note="/vntifkey=""""21"""""
                     /label="HIV-1_5_LTR"
     misc_feature    712..717
                     /Recognition_pattern="G^CGCGC"
                     /Methylation="Mixed Methylation"
                     /annotation_group="GCGCGC"
                     /label="BsePI, BssHII, PauI, PteI"
                     /note="Geneious type: restriction site"
     misc_feature    746..790
                     /note="/vntifkey=""""21"""""
                     /label="HIV-1_psi_pack"
     misc_feature    1144..1151
                     /Recognition_pattern="GC^GGCCGC"
                     /Methylation="Mixed Methylation"
                     /annotation_group="GCGGCCGC"
                     /label="NotI, CciNI"
                     /note="Geneious type: restriction site"
     CDS             1178..2035
                     /note="/vntifkey=""""4"""""
                     /label="ORF\frame\2"
     misc_feature    1300..1533
                     /note="/vntifkey=""""21"""""
                     /label="RRE"
     misc_feature    1930..1936
                     /Recognition_pattern="GG^GWCCC"
                     /annotation_group="GGGWCCC"
                     /label="KflI"
                     /note="Geneious type: restriction site"
     promoter        2127..3297
                     /note="/vntifkey=""""30"""""
                     /label="EF1a_promoter"
     misc_feature    2818..2825
                     /Recognition_pattern="GGCCGG^CC"
                     /Methylation="Mixed Methylation"
                     /annotation_group="GGCCGGCC"
                     /label="FseI, RigI"
                     /note="Geneious type: restriction site"
     misc_feature    2866..2872
                     /Recognition_pattern="CC^CWGGG"
                     /annotation_group="CCCWGGG"
                     /label="PasI"
                     /note="Geneious type: restriction site"
     misc_feature    3309..3316
                     /Recognition_pattern="ATTT^AAAT"
                     /Methylation="Mixed Methylation"
                     /annotation_group="ATTTAAAT"
                     /label="SwaI, SmiI"
                     /note="Geneious type: restriction site"
     misc_feature    3317..3324
                     /Recognition_pattern="TTAAT^TAA"
                     /Methylation="EcoKI:cut"
                     /annotation_group="TTAATTAA"
                     /label="PacI"
                     /note="Geneious type: restriction site"
     misc_feature    3349..3364
                     /note="/vntifkey=""""21"""""
                     /label="cPPT"
     misc_feature    3487..3494
                     /Recognition_pattern="GTTT^AAAC"
                     /Methylation="Mixed Methylation"
                     /annotation_group="GTTTAAAC"
                     /label="PmeI, MssI"
                     /note="Geneious type: restriction site"
     polylinker      3494..3499
                     /created_by="pbeare"
                     /modified_by="pbeare"
                     /label="SmaI site"
     misc_feature    3494..3499
                     /Recognition_pattern="C^CCGGG"
                     /Methylation="Mixed Methylation"
                     /annotation_group="CCCGGG"
                     /label="Cfr9I, TspMI, XmaI"
                     /note="Geneious type: restriction site"
     misc_feature    3494..3499
                     /Recognition_pattern="CCC^GGG"
                     /Methylation="CpG:blocked"
                     /annotation_group="CCCGGG"
                     /label="SmaI"
                     /note="Geneious type: restriction site"
     Kozak           3501..3508
                     /created_by="pbeare"
     CDS             3509..5926
                     /created_by="pbeare"
                     /label="ACE2"
     misc_feature    complement(5071..5084)
                     /Recognition_pattern="(7/12)GAANNNNNNNTTGG(11/6)"
                     /annotation_group="GAANNNNNNNTTGG"
                     /label="AjuI"
                     /note="Geneious type: restriction site"
     misc_feature    5926^5927
                     /Original_Bases="AGCAGGCACCATGGCTTTGAACTCAGGGTCACCACCAGCTA
                     TTGGACCTTACTATGAAAACCATGGATACCAACCGGAAAACCCCTATCCCGCACAGCC
                     CACTGTGGTCCCCACTGTCTACGAGGTGCATCCGGCTCAGTACTACCCGTCCCCCGTG
                     CCCCAGTACGCCCCGAGGGTCCTGACGCAGGCTTCCAACCCCGTCGTCTGCACGCAGC
                     CCAAATCCCCATCCGGGACAGTGTGCACCTCAAAGACTAAGAAAGCACTGTGCATCAC
                     CTTGACCCTGGGGACCTTCCTCGTGGGAGCTGCGCTGGCCGCTGGCCTACTCTGGAAG
                     TTCATGGGCAGCAAGTGCTCCAACTCTGGGATAGAGTGCGACTCCTCAGGTACCTGCA
                     TCAACCCCTCTAACTGGTGTGATGGCGTGTCACACTGCCCCGGCGGGGAGGACGAGAA
                     TCGGTGTGTTCGCCTCTACGGACCAAACTTCATCCTTCAGGTGTACTCATCTCAGAGG
                     AAGTCCTGGCACCCTGTGTGCCAAGACGACTGGAACGAGAACTACGGGCGGGCGGCCT
                     GCAGGGACATGGGCTATAAGAATAATTTTTACTCTAGCCAAGGAATAGTGGATGACAG
                     CGGATCCACCAGCTTTATGAAACTGAACACAAGTGCCGGCAATGTCGATATCTATAAA
                     AAACTGTACCACAGTGATGCCTGTTCTTCAAAAGCAGTGGTTTCTTTACGCTGTATAG
                     CCTGCGGGGTCAACTTGAACTCAAGCCGCCAGAGCAGGATCGTGGGCGGCGAGAGCGC
                     GCTCCCGGGGGCCTGGCCCTGGCAGGTCAGCCTGCACGTCCAGAACGTCCACGTGTGC
                     GGAGGCTCCATCATCACCCCCGAGTGGATCGTGACAGCCGCCCACTGCGTGGAAAAAC
                     CTCTTAACAATCCATGGCATTGGACGGCATTTGCGGGGATTTTGAGACAATCTTTCAT
                     GTTCTATGGAGCCGGATACCAAGTAGAAAAAGTGATTTCTCATCCAAATTATGACTCC
                     AAGACCAAGAACAATGACATTGCGCTGATGAAGCTGCAGAAGCCTCTGACTTTCAACG
                     ACCTAGTGAAACCAGTGTGTCTGCCCAACCCAGGCATGATGCTGCAGCCAGAACAGCT
                     CTGCTGGATTTCCGGGTGGGGGGCCACCGAGGAGAAAGGGAAGACCTCAGAAGTGCTG
                     AACGCTGCCAAGGTGCTTCTCATTGAGACACAGAGATGCAACAGCAGATATGTCTATG
                     ACAACCTGATCACACCAGCCATGATCTGTGCCGGCTTCCTGCAGGGGAACGTCGATTC
                     TTGCCAGGGTGACAGTGGAGGGCCTCTGGTCACTTCGAAGAACAATATCTGGTGGCTG
                     ATAGGGGATACAAGCTGGGGTTCTGGCTGTGCCAAAGCTTACAGACCAGGAGTGTACG
                     GGAATGTGATGGTATTCACGGACTGGATTTATCGACAAATGAGGGCAGACGGCTAG"
                     /label="AGCAGGCACCATGGCTTTGAACTCAGGGTCACCACCAGCTATTGGACCTT
                     ACTATGAAAACCATGGATACCAACCGGAAAACCCCTATCCCGCACAGCCCACTGTGGT
                     CCCCACTGTCTACGAGGTGCATCCGGCTCAGTACTACCCGTCCCCCGTGCCCCAGTAC
                     GCCCCGAGGGTCCTGACGCAGGCTTCCAACCCCGTCGTCTGCACGCAGCCCAAATCCC
                     CATCCGGGACAGTGTGCACCTCAAAGACTAAGAAAGCACTGTGCATCACCTTGACCCT
                     GGGGACCTTCCTCGTGGGAGCTGCGCTGGCCGCTGGCCTACTCTGGAAGTTCATGGGC
                     AGCAAGTGCTCCAACTCTGGGATAGAGTGCGACTCCTCAGGTACCTGCATCAACCCCT
                     CTAACTGGTGTGATGGCGTGTCACACTGCCCCGGCGGGGAGGACGAGAATCGGTGTGT
                     TCGCCTCTACGGACCAAACTTCATCCTTCAGGTGTACTCATCTCAGAGGAAGTCCTGG
                     CACCCTGTGTGCCAAGACGACTGGAACGAGAACTACGGGCGGGCGGCCTGCAGGGACA
                     TGGGCTATAAGAATAATTTTTACTCTAGCCAAGGAATAGTGGATGACAGCGGATCCAC
                     CAGCTTTATGAAACTGAACACAAGTGCCGGCAATGTCGATATCTATAAAAAACTGTAC
                     CACAGTGATGCCTGTTCTTCAAAAGCAGTGGTTTCTTTACGCTGTATAGCCTGCGGGG
                     TCAACTTGAACTCAAGCCGCCAGAGCAGGATCGTGGGCGGCGAGAGCGCGCTCCCGGG
                     GGCCTGGCCCTGGCAGGTCAGCCTGCACGTCCAGAACGTCCACGTGTGCGGAGGCTCC
                     ATCATCACCCCCGAGTGGATCGTGACAGCCGCCCACTGCGTGGAAAAACCTCTTAACA
                     ATCCATGGCATTGGACGGCATTTGCGGGGATTTTGAGACAATCTTTCATGTTCTATGG
                     AGCCGGATACCAAGTAGAAAAAGTGATTTCTCATCCAAATTATGACTCCAAGACCAAG
                     AACAATGACATTGCGCTGATGAAGCTGCAGAAGCCTCTGACTTTCAACGACCTAGTGA
                     AACCAGTGTGTCTGCCCAACCCAGGCATGATGCTGCAGCCAGAACAGCTCTGCTGGAT
                     TTCCGGGTGGGGGGCCACCGAGGAGAAAGGGAAGACCTCAGAAGTGCTGAACGCTGCC
                     AAGGTGCTTCTCATTGAGACACAGAGATGCAACAGCAGATATGTCTATGACAACCTGA
                     TCACACCAGCCATGATCTGTGCCGGCTTCCTGCAGGGGAACGTCGATTCTTGCCAGGG
                     TGACAGTGGAGGGCCTCTGGTCACTTCGAAGAACAATATCTGGTGGCTGATAGGGGAT
                     ACAAGCTGGGGTTCTGGCTGTGCCAAAGCTTACAGACCAGGAGTGTACGGGAATGTGA
                     TGGTATTCACGGACTGGATTTATCGACAAATGAGGGCAGACGGCTAG"
                     /note="Geneious type: Editing History Deletion"
     misc_feature    5938..5944
                     /Recognition_pattern="CG^GWCCG"
                     /Methylation="Mixed Methylation"
                     /annotation_group="CGGWCCG"
                     /label="RsrII, CpoI, CspI, Rsr2I"
                     /note="Geneious type: restriction site"
     misc_feature    5943..5948
                     /Recognition_pattern="C^GTACG"
                     /Methylation="Mixed Methylation"
                     /annotation_group="CGTACG"
                     /label="BsiWI, Pfl23II, PspLI"
                     /note="Geneious type: restriction site"
     misc_feature    5945..5950
                     /Recognition_pattern="TAC^GTA"
                     /Methylation="Mixed Methylation"
                     /annotation_group="TACGTA"
                     /label="SnaBI, BstSNI, Eco105I"
                     /note="Geneious type: restriction site"
     misc_feature    5950..5955
                     /Recognition_pattern="A^CTAGT"
                     /Methylation="Mixed Methylation"
                     /annotation_group="ACTAGT"
                     /label="SpeI, AhlI, BcuI"
                     /note="Geneious type: restriction site"
     misc_feature    5965..5970
                     /Recognition_pattern="T^GATCA"
                     /Methylation="Mixed Methylation"
                     /annotation_group="TGATCA"
                     /label="BclI, FbaI, Ksp22I"
                     /note="Geneious type: restriction site"
     misc_feature    5993..6555
                     /note="/vntifkey=""""21"""""
                     /label="IRES"
     misc_feature    6311..6317
                     /Recognition_pattern="CACCTGC(4/8)"
                     /annotation_group="CACCTGC"
                     /label="AarI"
                     /note="Geneious type: restriction site"
     misc_feature    complement(6522..6527)
                     /Recognition_pattern="CACGTC(-3/-3)"
                     /Methylation="Mixed Methylation"
                     /annotation_group="CACGTC"
                     /label="BtrI, AjiI, BmgBI"
                     /note="Geneious type: restriction site"
     CDS             6559..7158
                     /note="/vntifkey=""""4"""""
                     /label="Puro(R)"
     misc_feature    6562..7171
                     /Original_Bases="GCCAAGCCTTTGTCTCAAGAAGAATCCACCCTCATTGAAAG
                     AGCAACGGCTACAATCAACAGCATCCCCATCTCTGAAGACTACAGCGTCGCCAGCGCA
                     GCTCTCTCTAGCGACGGCCGCATCTTCACTGGTGTCAATGTATATCATTTTACTGGGG
                     GACCTTGTGCAGAACTCGTGGTGCTGGGCACTGCTGCTGCTGCGGCAGCTGGCAACCT
                     GACTTGTATCGTCGCGATCGGAAATGAGAACAGGGGCATCTTGAGCCCCTGCGGACGG
                     TGCCGACAGGTGCTTCTCGATCTGCATCCTGGGATCAAAGCCATAGTGAAGGACAGTG
                     ATGGACAGCCGACGGCAGTTGGGATTCGTGAATTGCTGCCCTCTGGTTATGTGTGGGA
                     GGGCTAACTAGCTAGTCGAGCTC"
                     /label="GCCAAGCCTTTGTCTCAAGAAGAATCCACCCTCATTGAAAGAGCAACGGC
                     TACAATCAACAGCATCCCCATCTCTGAAGACTACAGCGTCGCCAGCGCAGCTCTCTCT
                     AGCGACGGCCGCATCTTCACTGGTGTCAATGTATATCATTTTACTGGGGGACCTTGTG
                     CAGAACTCGTGGTGCTGGGCACTGCTGCTGCTGCGGCAGCTGGCAACCTGACTTGTAT
                     CGTCGCGATCGGAAATGAGAACAGGGGCATCTTGAGCCCCTGCGGACGGTGCCGACAG
                     GTGCTTCTCGATCTGCATCCTGGGATCAAAGCCATAGTGAAGGACAGTGATGGACAGC
                     CGACGGCAGTTGGGATTCGTGAATTGCTGCCCTCTGGTTATGTGTGGGAGGGCTAACT
                     AGCTAGTCGAGCTC"
                     /note="Geneious type: Editing History Replacement"
     misc_feature    7175..7180
                     /Recognition_pattern="TT^CGAA"
                     /Methylation="Mixed Methylation"
                     /annotation_group="TTCGAA"
                     /label="AsuII, Bpu14I, Bsp119I, BspT104I, BstBI, NspV,
                     SfuI"
                     /note="Geneious type: restriction site"
     misc_feature    complement(7201..7217)
                     /note="/vntifkey=""""21"""""
                     /label="pBluescriptKS_primer"
     enhancer        7232..7824
                     /note="/vntifkey=""""9"""""
                     /label="WPRE"
     misc_feature    7890..7911
                     /note="/vntifkey=""""21"""""
                     /label="U3PPT"
     misc_feature    7890..7905
                     /note="/vntifkey=""""21"""""
                     /label="cPPT"
     misc_feature    7962..7995
                     /note="/vntifkey=""""21"""""
                     /label="loxP"
     misc_feature    8015..8195
                     /note="/vntifkey=""""21"""""
                     /label="truncHIV-1_3_LTR"
     misc_feature    8015..8195
                     /note="/vntifkey=""""21"""""
                     /label="HIV-1_5_LTR"
     misc_feature    8199..8204
                     /Recognition_pattern="T^CTAGA"
                     /Methylation="Dam:blocked"
                     /annotation_group="TCTAGA"
                     /label="XbaI"
                     /note="Geneious type: restriction site"
     misc_feature    complement(8221..8238)
                     /note="/vntifkey=""""21"""""
                     /label="Sp6_primer"
     misc_feature    8297..8302
                     /Recognition_pattern="T^GTACA"
                     /annotation_group="TGTACA"
                     /label="Bsp1407I, BsrGI, BstAUI"
                     /note="Geneious type: restriction site"
     misc_feature    8458..8463
                     /Recognition_pattern="G^CTAGC"
                     /Methylation="Mixed Methylation"
                     /annotation_group="GCTAGC"
                     /label="NheI, AsuNHI"
                     /note="Geneious type: restriction site"
     misc_feature    8458..8463
                     /Recognition_pattern="GCTAG^C"
                     /Methylation="Mixed Methylation"
                     /annotation_group="GCTAGC"
                     /label="BmtI, BspOI"
                     /note="Geneious type: restriction site"
     gene            8476..8739
                     /gene="tet (300 - 563)"
                     /note="/vntifkey=""""60"""""
     misc_feature    8499..8506
                     /Recognition_pattern="CR^CCGGYG"
                     /Methylation="CpG:variable, EcoBI:some blocked, EcoKI:some
                     blocked"
                     /annotation_group="CRCCGGYG"
                     /label="SgrAI"
                     /note="Geneious type: restriction site"
     misc_feature    complement(8528..8547)
                     /note="/vntifkey=""""21"""""
                     /label="pBRrevBam_primer"
     misc_feature    8584..8589
                     /Recognition_pattern="AGC^GCT"
                     /Methylation="Mixed Methylation"
                     /annotation_group="AGCGCT"
                     /label="Eco47III, AfeI, Aor51HI"
                     /note="Geneious type: restriction site"
     misc_feature    8880..8902
                     /note="/vntifkey=""""21"""""
                     /label="pGEX_3_primer"
     promoter        9061..9089
                     /note="/vntifkey=""""30"""""
                     /label="AmpR_promoter"
     gene            9131..9991
                     /gene="Ampicillin"
                     /note="/vntifkey=""""60"""""
     CDS             9131..9991
                     /note="/vntifkey=""""4"""""
                     /label="ORF\frame\3"
     misc_feature    9693..9698
                     /Recognition_pattern="TGC^GCA"
                     /Methylation="Mixed Methylation"
                     /annotation_group="TGCGCA"
                     /label="Acc16I, FspI, NsbI"
                     /note="Geneious type: restriction site"
     rep_origin      10146..10765
                     /note="/vntifkey=""""33"""""
                     /label="pBR322_origin"
     misc_feature    complement(10991..11011)
                     /note="/vntifkey=""""21"""""
                     /label="pBABE_3_primer"
     misc_feature    complement(10997..11450)
                     /note="/vntifkey=""""21"""""
                     /label="SV40_enhancer"
     promoter        11009..11277
                     /note="/vntifkey=""""30"""""
                     /label="SV40_promoter"
     rep_origin      11176..11253
                     /note="/vntifkey=""""33"""""
                     /label="SV40_origin"
     misc_feature    11238..11257
                     /note="/vntifkey=""""21"""""
                     /label="SV40pro_F_primer"
     misc_feature    11256..11268
                     /Recognition_pattern="GGCCNNNN^NGGCC"
                     /Methylation="Dcm:some impaired, CpG:variable"
                     /annotation_group="GGCCNNNNNGGCC"
                     /label="SfiI"
                     /note="Geneious type: restriction site"
     misc_feature    complement(11806..11816)
                     /Recognition_pattern="(10/15)ACNNNNGTAYC(12/7)"
                     /Methylation="Dcm:cut, CpG:variable, EcoBI:blocked"
                     /annotation_group="ACNNNNGTAYC"
                     /label="BaeI"
                     /note="Geneious type: restriction site"
     misc_feature    12392..12404
                     /Recognition_pattern="(7/12)GAAGNNNNNNTAC(12/7)"
                     /Methylation="CpG:-"
                     /annotation_group="GAAGNNNNNNTAC"
                     /label="BarI"
                     /note="Geneious type: restriction site"
     misc_feature    12458..12473
                     /note="/vntifkey=""""21"""""
                     /label="SV40_int"
     misc_feature    12479..12526
                     /note="/vntifkey=""""21"""""
                     /label="SV40_3_splice"
     CDS             12603..13076
                     /note="/vntifkey=""""4"""""
                     /label="ORF\frame\1"
     misc_feature    12654..12674
                     /note="/vntifkey=""""21"""""
                     /label="SV40\NLS"
     misc_feature    12660..12674
                     /note="/vntifkey=""""21"""""
                     /label="NLS"
     terminator      13102..13233
                     /note="/vntifkey=""""43"""""
                     /label="SV40_PA_terminator"
     misc_feature    13190..13209
                     /note="/vntifkey=""""21"""""
                     /label="EBV_rev_primer"
ORIGIN
        1 ttggaagggc taattcactc ccaaagaaga caagatatcc ttgatctgtg gatctaccac
       61 acacaaggct acttccctga ttagcagaac tacacaccag ggccaggggt cagatatcca
      121 ctgacctttg gatggtgcta caagctagta ccagttgagc cagataaggt agaagaggcc
      181 aataaaggag agaacaccag cttgttacac cctgtgagcc tgcatgggat ggatgacccg
      241 gagagagaag tgttagagtg gaggtttgac agccgcctag catttcatca cgtggcccga
      301 gagctgcatc cggagtactt caagaactgc tgatatcgag cttgctacaa gggactttcc
      361 gctggggact ttccagggag gcgtggcctg ggcgggactg gggagtggcg agccctcaga
      421 tcctgcatat aagcagctgc tttttgcctg tactgggtct ctctggttag accagatctg
      481 agcctgggag ctctctggct aactagggaa cccactgctt aagcctcaat aaagcttgcc
      541 ttgagtgctt caagtagtgt gtgcccgtct gttgtgtgac tctggtaact agagatccct
      601 cagacccttt tagtcagtgt ggaaaatctc tagcagtggc gcccgaacag ggacttgaaa
      661 gcgaaaggga aaccagagga gctctctcga cgcaggactc ggcttgctga agcgcgcacg
      721 gcaagaggcg aggggcggcg actggtgagt acgccaaaaa ttttgactag cggaggctag
      781 aaggagagag atgggtgcga gagcgtcagt attaagcggg ggagaattag atcgcgatgg
      841 gaaaaaattc ggttaaggcc agggggaaag aaaaaatata aattaaaaca tatagtatgg
      901 gcaagcaggg agctagaacg attcgcagtt aatcctggcc tgttagaaac atcagaaggc
      961 tgtagacaaa tactgggaca gctacaacca tcccttcaga caggatcaga agaacttaga
     1021 tcattatata atacagtagc aaccctctat tgtgtgcatc aaaggataga gataaaagac
     1081 accaaggaag ctttagacaa gatagaggaa gagcaaaaca aaagtaagac caccgcacag
     1141 caagcggccg ctgatcttca gacctggagg aggagatatg agggacaatt ggagaagtga
     1201 attatataaa tataaagtag taaaaattga accattagga gtagcaccca ccaaggcaaa
     1261 gagaagagtg gtgcagagag aaaaaagagc agtgggaata ggagctttgt tccttgggtt
     1321 cttgggagca gcaggaagca ctatgggcgc agcgtcaatg acgctgacgg tacaggccag
     1381 acaattattg tctggtatag tgcagcagca gaacaatttg ctgagggcta ttgaggcgca
     1441 acagcatctg ttgcaactca cagtctgggg catcaagcag ctccaggcaa gaatcctggc
     1501 tgtggaaaga tacctaaagg atcaacagct cctggggatt tggggttgct ctggaaaact
     1561 catttgcacc actgctgtgc cttggaatgc tagttggagt aataaatctc tggaacagat
     1621 ttggaatcac acgacctgga tggagtggga cagagaaatt aacaattaca caagcttaat
     1681 acactcctta attgaagaat cgcaaaacca gcaagaaaag aatgaacaag aattattgga
     1741 attagataaa tgggcaagtt tgtggaattg gtttaacata acaaattggc tgtggtatat
     1801 aaaattattc ataatgatag taggaggctt ggtaggttta agaatagttt ttgctgtact
     1861 ttctatagtg aatagagtta ggcagggata ttcaccatta tcgtttcaga cccacctccc
     1921 aaccccgagg ggacccgaca ggcccgaagg aatagaagaa gaaggtggag agagagacag
     1981 agacagatcc attcgattag tgaacggatc tcgacggtat cgatgtcgac gataagcttt
     2041 gcaaagatgg ataaagtttt aaacagagag gaatctttgc agctaatgga ccttctaggt
     2101 cttgaaagga gtgggaattg gctccggtgc ccgtcagtgg gcagagcgca catcgcccac
     2161 agtccccgag aagttggggg gaggggtcgg caattgaacc ggtgcctaga gaaggtggcg
     2221 cggggtaaac tgggaaagtg atgtcgtgta ctggctccgc ctttttcccg agggtggggg
     2281 agaaccgtat ataagtgcag tagtcgccgt gaacgttctt tttcgcaacg ggtttgccgc
     2341 cagaacacag gtaagtgccg tgtgtggttc ccgcgggcct ggcctcttta cgggttatgg
     2401 cccttgcgtg ccttgaatta cttccactgg ctgcagtacg tgattcttga tcccgagctt
     2461 cgggttggaa gtgggtggga gagttcgagg ccttgcgctt aaggagcccc ttcgcctcgt
     2521 gcttgagttg aggcctggcc tgggcgctgg ggccgccgcg tgcgaatctg gtggcacctt
     2581 cgcgcctgtc tcgctgcttt cgataagtct ctagccattt aaaatttttg atgacctgct
     2641 gcgacgcttt ttttctggca agatagtctt gtaaatgcgg gccaagatct gcacactggt
     2701 atttcggttt ttggggccgc gggcggcgac ggggcccgtg cgtcccagcg cacatgttcg
     2761 gcgaggcggg gcctgcgagc gcggccaccg agaatcggac gggggtagtc tcaagctggc
     2821 cggcctgctc tggtgcctgg cctcgcgccg ccgtgtatcg ccccgccctg ggcggcaagg
     2881 ctggcccggt cggcaccagt tgcgtgagcg gaaagatggc cgcttcccgg ccctgctgca
     2941 gggagctcaa aatggaggac gcggcgctcg ggagagcggg cgggtgagtc acccacacaa
     3001 aggaaaaggg cctttccgtc ctcagccgtc gcttcatgtg actccacgga gtaccgggcg
     3061 ccgtccaggc acctcgatta gttctcgagc ttttggagta cgtcgtcttt aggttggggg
     3121 gaggggtttt atgcgatgga gtttccccac actgagtggg tggagactga agttaggcca
     3181 gcttggcact tgatgtaatt ctccttggaa tttgcccttt ttgagtttgg atcttggttc
     3241 attctcaagc ctcagacagt ggttcaaagt ttttttcttc catttcaggt gtcgtgagga
     3301 atttcgacat ttaaatttaa ttaatctcga cggtatcggt taacttttaa aagaaaaggg
     3361 gggattgggg ggtacagtgc aggggaaaga atagtagaca taatagcaac agacatacaa
     3421 actaaagaat tacaaaaaca aattacaaaa attcaaaatt ttatcgatca cgagactagc
     3481 ctcgaggttt aaacccggga gcgccaccat gtcaagctct tcctggctcc ttctcagcct
     3541 tgttgctgta actgctgctc agtccaccat tgaggaacag gccaagacat ttttggacaa
     3601 gtttaaccac gaagccgaag acctgttcta tcaaagttca cttgcttctt ggaattataa
     3661 caccaatatt actgaagaga atgtccaaaa catgaataat gctggggaca aatggtctgc
     3721 ctttttaaag gaacagtcca cacttgccca aatgtatcca ctacaagaaa ttcagaatct
     3781 cacagtcaag cttcagctgc aggctcttca gcaaaatggg tcttcagtgc tctcagaaga
     3841 caagagcaaa cggttgaaca caattctaaa tacaatgagc accatctaca gtactggaaa
     3901 agtttgtaac ccagataatc cacaagaatg cttattactt gaaccaggtt tgaatgaaat
     3961 aatggcaaac agtttagact acaatgagag gctctgggct tgggaaagct ggagatctga
     4021 ggtcggcaag cagctgaggc cattatatga agagtatgtg gtcttgaaaa atgagatggc
     4081 aagagcaaat cattatgagg actatgggga ttattggaga ggagactatg aagtaaatgg
     4141 ggtagatggc tatgactaca gccgcggcca gttgattgaa gatgtggaac atacctttga
     4201 agagattaaa ccattatatg aacatcttca tgcctatgtg agggcaaagt tgatgaatgc
     4261 ctatccttcc tatatcagtc caattggatg cctccctgct catttgcttg gtgatatgtg
     4321 gggtagattt tggacaaatc tgtactcttt gacagttccc tttggacaga aaccaaacat
     4381 agatgttact gatgcaatgg tggaccaggc ctgggatgca cagagaatat tcaaggaggc
     4441 cgagaagttc tttgtatctg ttggtcttcc taatatgact caaggattct gggaaaattc
     4501 catgctaacg gacccaggaa atgttcagaa agcagtctgc catcccacag cttgggacct
     4561 ggggaagggc gacttcagga tccttatgtg cacaaaggtg acaatggacg acttcctgac
     4621 agctcatcat gagatggggc atatccagta tgatatggca tatgctgcac aaccttttct
     4681 gctaagaaat ggagctaatg aaggattcca tgaagctgtt ggggaaatca tgtcactttc
     4741 tgcagccaca cctaagcatt taaaatccat tggtcttctg tcacccgatt ttcaagaaga
     4801 caatgaaaca gaaataaact tcctgctcaa acaagcactc acgattgttg ggactctgcc
     4861 atttacttac atgttagaga agtggaggtg gatggtcttt aaaggggaaa ttcccaaaga
     4921 ccagtggatg aaaaagtggt gggagatgaa gcgagagata gttggggtgg tggaacctgt
     4981 gccccatgat gaaacatact gtgaccccgc atctctgttc catgtttcta atgattactc
     5041 attcattcga tattacacaa ggacccttta ccaattccag tttcaagaag cactttgtca
     5101 agcagctaaa catgaaggcc ctctgcacaa atgtgacatc tcaaactcta cagaagctgg
     5161 acagaaactg ttcaatatgc tgaggcttgg aaaatcagaa ccctggaccc tagcattgga
     5221 aaatgttgta ggagcaaaga acatgaatgt aaggccactg ctcaactact ttgagccctt
     5281 atttacctgg ctgaaagacc agaacaagaa ttcttttgtg ggatggagta ccgactggag
     5341 tccatatgca gaccaaagca tcaaagtgag gataagccta aaatcagctc ttggagataa
     5401 agcatatgaa tggaacgaca atgaaatgta cctgttccga tcatctgttg catatgctat
     5461 gaggcagtac tttttaaaag taaaaaatca gatgattctt tttggggagg aggatgtgcg
     5521 agtggctaat ttgaaaccaa gaatctcctt taatttcttt gtcactgcac ctaaaaatgt
     5581 gtctgatatc attcctagaa ctgaagttga aaaggccatc aggatgtccc ggagccgtat
     5641 caatgatgct ttccgtctga atgacaacag cctagagttt ctggggatac agccaacact
     5701 tggacctcct aaccagcccc ctgtttccat atggctgatt gtttttggag ttgtgatggg
     5761 agtgatagtg gttggcattg tcatcctgat cttcactggg atcagagatc ggaagaagaa
     5821 aaataaagca agaagtggag aaaatcctta tgcctccatc gatattagca aaggagaaaa
     5881 taatccagga ttccaaaaca ctgatgatgt tcagacctcc ttttagggat ccatatgcgg
     5941 accgtacgta ctagtggcca cggctgatca tacgggctgc aggaattccg cccccccccc
     6001 cctaacgtta ctggccgaag ccgcttggaa taaggccggt gtgcgtttgt ctatatgtta
     6061 ttttccacca tattgccgtc ttttggcaat gtgagggccc ggaaacctgg ccctgtcttc
     6121 ttgacgagca ttcctagggg tctttcccct ctcgccaaag gaatgcaagg tctgttgaat
     6181 gtcgtgaagg aagcagttcc tctggaagct tcttgaagac aaacaacgtc tgtagcgacc
     6241 ctttgcaggc agcggaaccc cccacctggc gacaggtgcc tctgcggcca aaagccacgt
     6301 gtataagata cacctgcaaa ggcggcacaa ccccagtgcc acgttgtgag ttggatagtt
     6361 gtggaaagag tcaaatggct ctcctcaagc gtattcaaca aggggctgaa ggatgcccag
     6421 aaggtacccc attgtatggg atctgatctg gggcctcggt gcacatgctt tacatgtgtt
     6481 tagtcgaggt taaaaaacgt ctaggccccc cgaaccacgg ggacgtggtt ttcctttgaa
     6541 aaacacgatg ataataccat gaccgagtac aagcccacgg tgcgcctcgc cacccgcgac
     6601 gacgtcccca gggccgtacg caccctcgcc gccgcgttcg ccgactaccc cgccacgcgc
     6661 cacaccgtcg atccggaccg ccacatcgag cgggtcaccg agctgcaaga actcttcctc
     6721 acgcgcgtcg ggctcgacat cggcaaggtg tgggtcgcgg acgacggcgc cgcggtggcg
     6781 gtctggacca cgccggagag cgtcgaagcg ggggcggtgt tcgccgagat cggcccgcgc
     6841 atggccgagt tgagcggttc ccggctggcc gcgcagcaac agatggaagg cctcctggcg
     6901 ccgcaccggc ccaaggagcc cgcgtggttc ctggccaccg tcggcgtctc gcccgaccac
     6961 cagggcaagg gtctgggcag cgccgtcgtg ctccccggag tggaggcggc cgagcgcgcc
     7021 ggggtgcccg ccttcctgga gacctccgcg ccccgcaacc tccccttcta cgagcggctc
     7081 ggcttcaccg tcaccgccga cgtcgaggtg cccgaaggac cgcgcacctg gtgcatgacc
     7141 cgcaagcccg gtgcctgacg ggcgcgtctg gaacttcgaa ttcgatatca agcttatcgc
     7201 gataccgtcg acctcgaggg aattccgata atcaacctct ggattacaaa atttgtgaaa
     7261 gattgactgg tattcttaac tatgttgctc cttttacgct atgtggatac gctgctttaa
     7321 tgcctttgta tcatgctatt gcttcccgta tggctttcat tttctcctcc ttgtataaat
     7381 cctggttgct gtctctttat gaggagttgt ggcccgttgt caggcaacgt ggcgtggtgt
     7441 gcactgtgtt tgctgacgca acccccactg gttggggcat tgccaccacc tgtcagctcc
     7501 tttccgggac tttcgctttc cccctcccta ttgccacggc ggaactcatc gccgcctgcc
     7561 ttgcccgctg ctggacaggg gctcggctgt tgggcactga caattccgtg gtgttgtcgg
     7621 ggaagctgac gtcctttcca tggctgctcg cctgtgttgc cacctggatt ctgcgcggga
     7681 cgtccttctg ctacgtccct tcggccctca atccagcgga ccttccttcc cgcggcctgc
     7741 tgccggctct gcggcctctt ccgcgtcttc gccttcgccc tcagacgagt cggatctccc
     7801 tttgggccgc ctccccgcat cgggaattcg agctcggtac ctttaagacc aatgacttac
     7861 aaggcagctg tagatcttag ccacttttta aaagaaaagg ggggactgga agggctaatt
     7921 cactcccaac gaagacaaga tgggatcaat tcaccatggg aataacttcg tatagcatac
     7981 attatacgaa gttatgctgc tttttgcttg tactgggtct ctctggttag accagatctg
     8041 agcctgggag ctctctggct aactagggaa cccactgctt aagcctcaat aaagcttgcc
     8101 ttgagtgctt caagtagtgt gtgcccgtct gttgtgtgac tctggtaact agagatccct
     8161 cagacccttt tagtcagtgt ggaaaatctc tagcagcatc tagaattaat tccgtgtatt
     8221 ctatagtgtc acctaaatcg tatgtgtatg atacataagg ttatgtatta attgtagccg
     8281 cgttctaacg acaatatgta caagcctaat tgtgtagcat ctggcttact gaagcagacc
     8341 ctatcatctc tctcgtaaac tgccgtcaga gtcggtttgg ttggacgaac cttctgagtt
     8401 tctggtaacg ccgtcccgca cccggaaatg gtcagcgaac caatcagcag ggtcatcgct
     8461 agccagatcc tctacgccgg acgcatcgtg gccggcatca ccggcgccac aggtgcggtt
     8521 gctggcgcct atatcgccga catcaccgat ggggaagatc gggctcgcca cttcgggctc
     8581 atgagcgctt gtttcggcgt gggtatggtg gcaggccccg tggccggggg actgttgggc
     8641 gccatctcct tgcatgcacc attccttgcg gcggcggtgc tcaacggcct caacctacta
     8701 ctgggctgct tcctaatgca ggagtcgcat aagggagagc gtcgaatggt gcactctcag
     8761 tacaatctgc tctgatgccg catagttaag ccagccccga cacccgccaa cacccgctga
     8821 cgcgccctga cgggcttgtc tgctcccggc atccgcttac agacaagctg tgaccgtctc
     8881 cgggagctgc atgtgtcaga ggttttcacc gtcatcaccg aaacgcgcga gacgaaaggg
     8941 cctcgtgata cgcctatttt tataggttaa tgtcatgata ataatggttt cttagacgtc
     9001 aggtggcact tttcggggaa atgtgcgcgg aacccctatt tgtttatttt tctaaataca
     9061 ttcaaatatg tatccgctca tgagacaata accctgataa atgcttcaat aatattgaaa
     9121 aaggaagagt atgagtattc aacatttccg tgtcgccctt attccctttt ttgcggcatt
     9181 ttgccttcct gtttttgctc acccagaaac gctggtgaaa gtaaaagatg ctgaagatca
     9241 gttgggtgca cgagtgggtt acatcgaact ggatctcaac agcggtaaga tccttgagag
     9301 ttttcgcccc gaagaacgtt ttccaatgat gagcactttt aaagttctgc tatgtggcgc
     9361 ggtattatcc cgtattgacg ccgggcaaga gcaactcggt cgccgcatac actattctca
     9421 gaatgacttg gttgagtact caccagtcac agaaaagcat cttacggatg gcatgacagt
     9481 aagagaatta tgcagtgctg ccataaccat gagtgataac actgcggcca acttacttct
     9541 gacaacgatc ggaggaccga aggagctaac cgcttttttg cacaacatgg gggatcatgt
     9601 aactcgcctt gatcgttggg aaccggagct gaatgaagcc ataccaaacg acgagcgtga
     9661 caccacgatg cctgtagcaa tggcaacaac gttgcgcaaa ctattaactg gcgaactact
     9721 tactctagct tcccggcaac aattaataga ctggatggag gcggataaag ttgcaggacc
     9781 acttctgcgc tcggcccttc cggctggctg gtttattgct gataaatctg gagccggtga
     9841 gcgtgggtct cgcggtatca ttgcagcact ggggccagat ggtaagccct cccgtatcgt
     9901 agttatctac acgacgggga gtcaggcaac tatggatgaa cgaaatagac agatcgctga
     9961 gataggtgcc tcactgatta agcattggta actgtcagac caagtttact catatatact
    10021 ttagattgat ttaaaacttc atttttaatt taaaaggatc taggtgaaga tcctttttga
    10081 taatctcatg accaaaatcc cttaacgtga gttttcgttc cactgagcgt cagaccccgt
    10141 agaaaagatc aaaggatctt cttgagatcc tttttttctg cgcgtaatct gctgcttgca
    10201 aacaaaaaaa ccaccgctac cagcggtggt ttgtttgccg gatcaagagc taccaactct
    10261 ttttccgaag gtaactggct tcagcagagc gcagatacca aatactgtcc ttctagtgta
    10321 gccgtagtta ggccaccact tcaagaactc tgtagcaccg cctacatacc tcgctctgct
    10381 aatcctgtta ccagtggctg ctgccagtgg cgataagtcg tgtcttaccg ggttggactc
    10441 aagacgatag ttaccggata aggcgcagcg gtcgggctga acggggggtt cgtgcacaca
    10501 gcccagcttg gagcgaacga cctacaccga actgagatac ctacagcgtg agcattgaga
    10561 aagcgccacg cttcccgaag ggagaaaggc ggacaggtat ccggtaagcg gcagggtcgg
    10621 aacaggagag cgcacgaggg agcttccagg gggaaacgcc tggtatcttt atagtcctgt
    10681 cgggtttcgc cacctctgac ttgagcgtcg atttttgtga tgctcgtcag gggggcggag
    10741 cctatggaaa aacgccagca acgcggcctt tttacggttc ctggcctttt gctggccttt
    10801 tgctcacatg ttctttcctg cgttatcccc tgattctgtg gataaccgta ttaccgcctt
    10861 tgagtgagct gataccgctc gccgcagccg aacgaccgag cgcagcgagt cagtgagcga
    10921 ggaagcggaa gagcgcccaa tacgcaaacc gcctctcccc gcgcgttggc cgattcatta
    10981 atgcagctgt ggaatgtgtg tcagttaggg tgtggaaagt ccccaggctc cccagcaggc
    11041 agaagtatgc aaagcatgca tctcaattag tcagcaacca ggtgtggaaa gtccccaggc
    11101 tccccagcag gcagaagtat gcaaagcatg catctcaatt agtcagcaac catagtcccg
    11161 cccctaactc cgcccatccc gcccctaact ccgcccagtt ccgcccattc tccgccccat
    11221 ggctgactaa ttttttttat ttatgcagag gccgaggccg cctcggcctc tgagctattc
    11281 cagaagtagt gaggaggctt ttttggaggc ctaggctttt gcaaaaagct tggacacaag
    11341 acaggcttgc gagatatgtt tgagaatacc actttatccc gcgtcaggga gaggcagtgc
    11401 gtaaaaagac gcggactcat gtgaaatact ggtttttagt gcgccagatc tctataatct
    11461 cgcgcaacct attttcccct cgaacacttt ttaagccgta gataaacagg ctgggacact
    11521 tcacatgagc gaaaaataca tcgtcacctg ggacatgttg cagatccatg cacgtaaact
    11581 cgcaagccga ctgatgcctt ctgaacaatg gaaaggcatt attgccgtaa gccgtggcgg
    11641 tctgtaccgg gtgcgttact ggcgcgtgaa ctgggtattc gtcatgtcga taccgtttgt
    11701 atttccagct acgatcacga caaccagcgc gagcttaaag tgctgaaacg cgcagaaggc
    11761 gatggcgaag gcttcatcgt tattgatgac ctggtggata ccggtggtac tgcggttgcg
    11821 attcgtgaaa tgtatccaaa agcgcacttt gtcaccatct tcgcaaaacc ggctggtcgt
    11881 ccgctggttg atgactatgt tgttgatatc ccgcaagata cctggattga acagccgtgg
    11941 gatatgggcg tcgtattcgt cccgccaatc tccggtcgct aatcttttca acgcctggca
    12001 ctgccgggcg ttgttctttt taacttcagg cgggttacaa tagtttccag taagtattct
    12061 ggaggctgca tccatgacac aggcaaacct gagcgaaacc ctgttcaaac cccgctttaa
    12121 acatcctgaa acctcgacgc tagtccgccg ctttaatcac ggcgcacaac cgcctgtgca
    12181 gtcggccctt gatggtaaaa ccatccctca ctggtatcgc atgattaacc gtctgatgtg
    12241 gatctggcgc ggcattgacc cacgcgaaat cctcgacgtc caggcacgta ttgtgatgag
    12301 cgatgccgaa cgtaccgacg atgatttata cgatacggtg attggctacc gtggcggcaa
    12361 ctggatttat gagtgggccc cggatctttg tgaaggaacc ttacttctgt ggtgtgacat
    12421 aattggacaa actacctaca gagatttaaa gctctaaggt aaatataaaa tttttaagtg
    12481 tataatgtgt taaactactg attctaattg tttgtgtatt ttagattcca acctatggaa
    12541 ctgatgaatg ggagcagtgg tggaatgcct ttaatgagga aaacctgttt tgctcagaag
    12601 aaatgccatc tagtgatgat gaggctactg ctgactctca acattctact cctccaaaaa
    12661 agaagagaaa ggtagaagac cccaaggact ttccttcaga attgctaagt tttttgagtc
    12721 atgctgtgtt tagtaataga actcttgctt gctttgctat ttacaccaca aaggaaaaag
    12781 ctgcactgct atacaagaaa attatggaaa aatattctgt aacctttata agtaggcata
    12841 acagttataa tcataacata ctgttttttc ttactccaca caggcataga gtgtctgcta
    12901 ttaataacta tgctcaaaaa ttgtgtacct ttagcttttt aatttgtaaa ggggttaata
    12961 aggaatattt gatgtatagt gccttgacta gagatcataa tcagccatac cacatttgta
    13021 gaggttttac ttgctttaaa aaacctccca cacctccccc tgaacctgaa acataaaatg
    13081 aatgcaattg ttgttgttaa cttgtttatt gcagcttata atggttacaa ataaagcaat
    13141 agcatcacaa atttcacaaa taaagcattt ttttcactgc attctagttg tggtttgtcc
    13201 aaactcatca atgtatctta tcatgtctgg atcaactgga taactcaagc taaccaaaat
    13261 catcccaaac ttcccacccc ataccctatt accactgcca attacctagt ggtttcattt
    13321 actctaaacc tgtgattcct ctgaattatt ttcattttaa agaaattgta tttgttaaat
    13381 atgtactaca aacttagtag
//
