>Addgene plasmid #154985 | pWPI-IRES-Puro-Ak-ACE2 | addgene full sequence | sequence record 305311 | Addgene NGS Result
ACAAAAGTAAGACCACCGCACAGCAAGCGGCCGCTGATCTTCAGACCTGGAGGAGGAGATATGAGGGACA
ATTGGAGAAGTGAATTATATAAATATAAAGTAGTAAAAATTGAACCATTAGGAGTAGCACCCACCAAGGC
AAAGAGAAGAGTGGTGCAGAGAGAAAAAAGAGCAGTGGGAATAGGAGCTTTGTTCCTTGGGTTCTTGGGA
GCAGCAGGAAGCACTATGGGCGCAGCGTCAATGACGCTGACGGTACAGGCCAGACAATTATTGTCTGGTA
TAGTGCAGCAGCAGAACAATTTGCTGAGGGCTATTGAGGCGCAACAGCATCTGTTGCAACTCACAGTCTG
GGGCATCAAGCAGCTCCAGGCAAGAATCCTGGCTGTGGAAAGATACCTAAAGGATCAACAGCTCCTGGGG
ATTTGGGGTTGCTCTGGAAAACTCATTTGCACCACTGCTGTGCCTTGGAATGCTAGTTGGAGTAATAAAT
CTCTGGAACAGATTTGGAATCACACGACCTGGATGGAGTGGGACAGAGAAATTAACAATTACACAAGCTT
AATACACTCCTTAATTGAAGAATCGCAAAACCAGCAAGAAAAGAATGAACAAGAATTATTGGAATTAGAT
AAATGGGCAAGTTTGTGGAATTGGTTTAACATAACAAATTGGCTGTGGTATATAAAATTATTCATAATGA
TAGTAGGAGGCTTGGTAGGTTTAAGAATAGTTTTTGCTGTACTTTCTATAGTGAATAGAGTTAGGCAGGG
ATATTCACCATTATCGTTTCAGACCCACCTCCCAACCCCGAGGGGACCCGACAGGCCCGAAGGAATAGAA
GAAGAAGGTGGAGAGAGAGACAGAGACAGATCCATTCGATTAGTGAACGGATCTCGACGGTATCGATCAC
GAGACTAGCCTCGACCATCGATGTCGACGATAAGCTTTGCAAAGATGGATAAAGTTTTAAACAGAGAGGA
ATCTTTGCAGCTAATGGACCTTCTAGGTCTTGAAAGGAGTGGGAATTGGCTCCGGTGCCCGTCAGTGGGC
AGAGCGCACATCGCCCACAGTCCCCGAGAAGTTGGGGGGAGGGGTCGGCAATTGAACCGGTGCCTAGAGA
AGGTGGCGCGGGGTAAACTGGGAAAGTGATGTCGTGTACTGGCTCCGCCTTTTTCCCGAGGGTGGGGGAG
AACCGTATATAAGTGCAGTAGTCGCCGTGAACGTTCTTTTTCGCAACGGGTTTGCCGCCAGAACACAGGT
AAGTGCCGTGTGTGGTTCCCGCGGGCCTGGCCTCTTTACGGGTTATGGCCCTTGCGTGCCTTGAATTACT
TCCACCTGGCTGCAGTACGTGATTCTTGATCCCGAGCTTCGGGTTGGAAGTGGGTGGGAGAGTTCGAGGC
CTTGCGCTTAAGGAGCCCCTTCGCCTCGTGCTTGAGTTGAGGCCTGGCCTGGGCGCTGGGGCCGCCGCGT
GCGAATCTGGTGGCACCTTCGCGCCTGTCTCGCTGCTTTCGATAAGTCTCTAGCCATTTAAAATTTTTGA
TGACCTGCTGCGACGCTTTTTTTCTGGCAAGATAGTCTTGTAAATGCGGGCCAAGATCTGCACACTGGTA
TTTCGGTTTTTGGGGCCGCGGGCGGCGACGGGGCCCGTGCGTCCCAGCGCACATGTTCGGCGAGGCGGGG
CCTGCGAGCGCGGCCACCGAGAATCGGACGGGGGTAGTCTCAAGCTGGCCGGCCTGCTCTGGTGCCTGGC
CTCGCGCCGCCGTGTATCGCCCCGCCCTGGGCGGCAAGGCTGGCCCGGTCGGCACCAGTTGCGTGAGCGG
AAAGATGGCCGCTTCCCGGCCCTGCTGCAGGGAGCTCAAAATGGAGGACGCGGCGCTCGGGAGAGCGGGC
GGGTGAGTCACCCACACAAAGGAAAAGGGCCTTTCCGTCCTCAGCCGTCGCTTCATGTGACTCCACGGAG
TACCGGGCGCCGTCCAGGCACCTCGATTAGTTCTCGAGCTTTTGGAGTACGTCGTCTTTAGGTTGGGGGG
AGGGGTTTTATGCGATGGAGTTTCCCCACACTGAGTGGGTGGAGACTGAAGTTAGGCCAGCTTGGCACTT
GATGTAATTCTCCTTGGAATTTGCCCTTTTTGAGTTTGGATCTTGGTTCATTCTCAAGCCTCAGACAGTG
GTTCAAAGTTTTTTTCTTCCATTTCAGGTGTCGTGAGGAATTTCGACATTTAAATTTAATTAATCTCGAC
GGTATCGGTTAACTTTTAAAAGAAAAGGGGGGATTGGGGGGTACAGTGCAGGGGAAAGAATAGTAGACAT
AATAGCAACAGACATACAAACTAAAGAATTACAAAAACAAATTACAAAAATTCAAAATTTTATCGATCAC
GAGACTAGCCTCGAGGTTTAAACCCGGGAGCGCCACCATGTCAAGCTCTTCCTGGCTCCTTCTCAGCCTT
GTTGCTGTAACTGCTGCTCAGTCCACCATTGAGGAACAGGCCAAGACATTTTTGGACAAGTTTAACCACG
AAGCCGAAGACCTGTTCTATCAAAGTTCACTTGCTTCTTGGAATTATAACACCAATATTACTGAAGAGAA
TGTCCAAAACATGAATAATGCTGGGGACAAATGGTCTGCCTTTTTAAAGGAACAGTCCACACTTGCCCAA
ATGTATCCACTACAAGAAATTCAGAATCTCACAGTCAAGCTTCAGCTGCAGGCTCTTCAGCAAAATGGGT
CTTCAGTGCTCTCAGAAGACAAGAGCAAACGGTTGAACACAATTCTAAATACAATGAGCACCATCTACAG
TACTGGAAAAGTTTGTAACCCAGATAATCCACAAGAATGCTTATTACTTGAACCAGGTTTGAATGAAATA
ATGGCAAACAGTTTAGACTACAATGAGAGGCTCTGGGCTTGGGAAAGCTGGAGATCTGAGGTCGGCAAGC
AGCTGAGGCCATTATATGAAGAGTATGTGGTCTTGAAAAATGAGATGGCAAGAGCAAATCATTATGAGGA
CTATGGGGATTATTGGAGAGGAGACTATGAAGTAAATGGGGTAGATGGCTATGACTACAGCCGCGGCCAG
TTGATTGAAGATGTGGAACATACCTTTGAAGAGATTAAACCATTATATGAACATCTTCATGCCTATGTGA
GGGCAAAGTTGATGAATGCCTATCCTTCCTATATCAGTCCAATTGGATGCCTCCCTGCTCATTTGCTTGG
TGATATGTGGGGTAGATTTTGGACAAATCTGTACTCTTTGACAGTTCCCTTTGGACAGAAACCAAACATA
GATGTTACTGATGCAATGGTGGACCAGGCCTGGGATGCACAGAGAATATTCAAGGAGGCCGAGAAGTTCT
TTGTATCTGTTGGTCTTCCTAATATGACTCAAGGATTCTGGGAAAATTCCATGCTAACGGACCCAGGAAA
TGTTCAGAAAGCAGTCTGCCATCCCACAGCTTGGGACCTGGGGAAGGGCGACTTCAGGATCCTTATGTGC
ACAAAGGTGACAATGGACGACTTCCTGACAGCTCATCATGAGATGGGGCATATCCAGTATGATATGGCAT
ATGCTGCACAACCTTTTCTGCTAAGAAATGGAGCTAATGAAGGATTCCATGAAGCTGTTGGGGAAATCAT
GTCACTTTCTGCAGCCACACCTAAGCATTTAAAATCCATTGGTCTTCTGTCACCCGATTTTCAAGAAGAC
AATGAAACAGAAATAAACTTCCTGCTCAAACAAGCACTCACGATTGTTGGGACTCTGCCATTTACTTACA
TGTTAGAGAAGTGGAGGTGGATGGTCTTTAAAGGGGAAATTCCCAAAGACCAGTGGATGAAAAAGTGGTG
GGAGATGAAGCGAGAGATAGTTGGGGTGGTGGAACCTGTGCCCCATGATGAAACATACTGTGACCCCGCA
TCTCTGTTCCATGTTTCTAATGATTACTCATTCATTCGATATTACACAAGGACCCTTTACCAATTCCAGT
TTCAAGAAGCACTTTGTCAAGCAGCTAAACATGAAGGCCCTCTGCACAAATGTGACATCTCAAACTCTAC
AGAAGCTGGACAGAAACTGTTCAATATGCTGAGGCTTGGAAAATCAGAACCCTGGACCCTAGCATTGGAA
AATGTTGTAGGAGCAAAGAACATGAATGTAAGGCCACTGCTCAACTACTTTGAGCCCTTATTTACCTGGC
TGAAAGACCAGAACAAGAATTCTTTTGTGGGATGGAGTACCGACTGGAGTCCATATGCAGACCAAAGCAT
CAAAGTGAGGATAAGCCTAAAATCAGCTCTTGGAGATAAAGCATATGAATGGAACGACAATGAAATGTAC
CTGTTCCGATCATCTGTTGCATATGCTATGAGGCAGTACTTTTTAAAAGTAAAAAATCAGATGATTCTTT
TTGGGGAGGAGGATGTGCGAGTGGCTAATTTGAAACCAAGAATCTCCTTTAATTTCTTTGTCACTGCACC
TAAAAATGTGTCTGATATCATTCCTAGAACTGAAGTTGAAAAGGCCATCAGGATGTCCCGGAGCCGTATC
AATGATGCTTTCCGTCTGAATGACAACAGCCTAGAGTTTCTGGGGATACAGCCAACACTTGGACCTCCTA
ACCAGCCCCCTGTTTCCATATGGCTGATTGTTTTTGGAGTTGTGATGGGAGTGATAGTGGTTGGCATTGT
CATCCTGATCTTCACTGGGATCAGAGATCGGAAGAAGAAAAATAAAGCAAGAAGTGGAGAAAATCCTTAT
GCCTCCATCGATATTAGCAAAGGAGAAAATAATCCAGGATTCCAAAACACTGATGATGTTCAGACCTCCT
TTTAGGGATCCATATGCGGACCGTACGTACTAGTGGCCACGGCTGATCATACGGGCTGCAGGAATTCCGC
CCCCCCCCCCCTAACGTTACTGGCCGAAGCCGCTTGGAATAAGGCCGGTGTGCGTTTGTCTATATGTTAT
TTTCCACCATATTGCCGTCTTTTGGCAATGTGAGGGCCCGGAAACCTGGCCCTGTCTTCTTGACGAGCAT
TCCTAGGGGTCTTTCCCCTCTCGCCAAAGGAATGCAAGGTCTGTTGAATGTCGTGAAGGAAGCAGTTCCT
CTGGAAGCTTCTTGAAGACAAACAACGTCTGTAGCGACCCTTTGCAGGCAGCGGAACCCCCCACCTGGCG
ACAGGTGCCTCTGCGGCCAAAAGCCACGTGTATAAGATACACCTGCAAAGGCGGCACAACCCCAGTGCCA
CGTTGTGAGTTGGATAGTTGTGGAAAGAGTCAAATGGCTCTCCTCAAGCGTATTCAACAAGGGGCTGAAG
GATGCCCAGAAGGTACCCCATTGTATGGGATCTGATCTGGGGCCTCGGTGCACATGCTTTACATGTGTTT
AGTCGAGGTTAAAAAACGTCTAGGCCCCCCGAACCACGGGGACGTGGTTTTCCTTTGAAAAACACGATGA
TAATACCATGACCGAGTACAAGCCCACGGTGCGCCTCGCCACCCGCGACGACGTCCCCAGGGCCGTACGC
ACCCTCGCCGCCGCGTTCGCCGACTACCCCGCCACGCGCCACACCGTCGATCCGGACCGCCACATCGAGC
GGGTCACCGAGCTGCAAGAACTCTTCCTCACGCGCGTCGGGCTCGACATCGGCAAGGTGTGGGTCGCGGA
CGACGGCGCCGCGGTGGCGGTCTGGACCACGCCGGAGAGCGTCGAAGCGGGGGCGGTGTTCGCCGAGATC
GGCCCGCGCATGGCCGAGTTGAGCGGTTCCCGGCTGGCCGCGCAGCAACAGATGGAAGGCCTCCTGGCGC
CGCACCGGCCCAAGGAGCCCGCGTGGTTCCTGGCCACCGTCGGCGTCTCGCCCGACCACCAGGGCAAGGG
TCTGGGCAGCGCCGTCGTGCTCCCCGGAGTGGAGGCGGCCGAGCGCGCCGGGGTGCCCGCCTTCCTGGAG
ACCTCCGCGCCCCGCAACCTCCCCTTCTACGAGCGGCTCGGCTTCACCGTCACCGCCGACGTCGAGGTGC
CCGAAGGACCGCGCACCTGGTGCATGACCCGCAAGCCCGGTGCCTGACGGGCGCGTCTGGAACTTCGAAT
TCGATATCAAGCTTATCGCGATACCGTCGACCTCGAGGGAATTCCGATAATCAACCTCTGGATTACAAAA
TTTGTGAAAGATTGACTGGTATTCTTAACTATGTTGCTCCTTTTACGCTATGTGGATACGCTGCTTTAAT
GCCTTTGTATCATGCTATTGCTTCCCGTATGGCTTTCATTTTCTCCTCCTTGTATAAATCCTGGTTGCTG
TCTCTTTATGAGGAGTTGTGGCCCGTTGTCAGGCAACGTGGCGTGGTGTGCACTGTGTTTGCTGACGCAA
CCCCCACTGGTTGGGGCATTGCCACCACCTGTCAGCTCCTTTCCGGGACTTTCGCTTTCCCCCTCCCTAT
TGCCACGGCGGAACTCATCGCCGCCTGCCTTGCCCGCTGCTGGACAGGGGCTCGGCTGTTGGGCACTGAC
AATTCCGTGGTGTTGTCGGGGAAGCTGACGTCCTTTCCATGGCTGCTCGCCTGTGTTGCCACCTGGATTC
TGCGCGGGACGTCCTTCTGCTACGTCCCTTCGGCCCTCAATCCAGCGGACCTTCCTTCCCGCGGCCTGCT
GCCGGCTCTGCGGCCTCTTCCGCGTCTTCGCCTTCGCCCTCAGACGAGTCGGATCTCCCTTTGGGCCGCC
TCCCCGCATCGGGAATTCGAGCTCGGTACCTTTAAGACCAATGACTTACAAGGCAGCTGTAGATCTTAGC
CACTTTTTAAAAGAAAAGGGGGGACTGGAAGGGCTAATTCACTCCCAACGAAGACAAGATGGGATCAATT
CACCATGGGAATAACTTCGTATAGCATACATTATACGAAGTTATGCTGCTTTTTGCTTGTACTGGGTCTC
TCTGGTTAGACCAGATCTGAGCCTGGGAGCTCTCTGGCTAACTAGGGAACCCACTGCTTAAGCCTCAATA
AAGCTTGCCTTGAGTGCTTCAAGTAGTGTGTGCCCGTCTGTTGTGTGACTCTGGTAACTAGAGATCCCTC
AGACCCTTTTAGTCAGTGTGGAAAATCTCTAGCAGCATCTAGAATTAATTCCGTGTATTCTATAGTGTCA
CCTAAATCGTATGTGTATGATACATAAGGTTATGTATTAATTGTAGCCGCGTTCTAACGACAATATGTAC
AAGCCTAATTGTGTAGCATCTGGCTTACTGAAGCAGACCCTATCATCTCTCTCGTAAACTGCCGTCAGAG
TCGGTTTGGTTGGACGAACCTTCTGAGTTTCTGGTAACGCCGTCCCGCACCCGGAAATGGTCAGCGAACC
AATCAGCAGGGTCATCGCTAGCCAGATCCTCTACGCCGGACGCATCGTGGCCGGCATCACCGGCGCCACA
GGTGCGGTTGCTGGCGCCTATATCGCCGACATCACCGATGGGGAAGATCGGGCTCGCCACTTCGGGCTCA
TGAGCGCTTGTTTCGGCGTGGGTATGGTGGCAGGCCCCGTGGCCGGGGGACTGTTGGGCGCCATCTCCTT
GCATGCACCATTCCTTGCGGCGGCGGTGCTCAACGGCCTCAACCTACTACTGGGCTGCTTCCTAATGCAG
GAGTCGCATAAGGGAGAGCGTCGAATGGTGCACTCTCAGTACAATCTGCTCTGATGCCGCATAGTTAAGC
CAGCCCCGACACCCGCCAACACCCGCTGACGCGCCCTGACGGGCTTGTCTGCTCCCGGCATCCGCTTACA
GACAAGCTGTGACCGTCTCCGGGAGCTGCATGTGTCAGAGGTTTTCACCGTCATCACCGAAACGCGCGAG
ACGAAAGGGCCTCGTGATACGCCTATTTTTATAGGTTAATGTCATGATAATAATGGTTTCTTAGACGTCA
GGTGGCACTTTTCGGGGAAATGTGCGCGGAACCCCTATTTGTTTATTTTTCTAAATACATTCAAATATGT
ATCCGCTCATGAGACAATAACCCTGATAAATGCTTCAATAATATTGAAAAAGGAAGAGTATGAGTATTCA
ACATTTCCGTGTCGCCCTTATTCCCTTTTTTGCGGCATTTTGCCTTCCTGTTTTTGCTCACCCAGAAACG
CTGGTGAAAGTAAAAGATGCTGAAGATCAGTTGGGTGCACGAGTGGGTTACATCGAACTGGATCTCAACA
GCGGTAAGATCCTTGAGAGTTTTCGCCCCGAAGAACGTTTTCCAATGATGAGCACTTTTAAAGTTCTGCT
ATGTGGCGCGGTATTATCCCGTATTGACGCCGGGCAAGAGCAACTCGGTCGCCGCATACACTATTCTCAG
AATGACTTGGTTGAGTACTCACCAGTCACAGAAAAGCATCTTACGGATGGCATGACAGTAAGAGAATTAT
GCAGTGCTGCCATAACCATGAGTGATAACACTGCGGCCAACTTACTTCTGACAACGATCGGAGGACCGAA
GGAGCTAACCGCTTTTTTGCACAACATGGGGGATCATGTAACTCGCCTTGATCGTTGGGAACCGGAGCTG
AATGAAGCCATACCAAACGACGAGCGTGACACCACGATGCCTGTAGCAATGGCAACAACGTTGCGCAAAC
TATTAACTGGCGAACTACTTACTCTAGCTTCCCGGCAACAATTAATAGACTGGATGGAGGCGGATAAAGT
TGCAGGACCACTTCTGCGCTCGGCCCTTCCGGCTGGCTGGTTTATTGCTGATAAATCTGGAGCCGGTGAG
CGTGGGTCTCGCGGTATCATTGCAGCACTGGGGCCAGATGGTAAGCCCTCCCGTATCGTAGTTATCTACA
CGACGGGGAGTCAGGCAACTATGGATGAACGAAATAGACAGATCGCTGAGATAGGTGCCTCACTGATTAA
GCATTGGTAACTGTCAGACCAAGTTTACTCATATATACTTTAGATTGATTTAAAACTTCATTTTTAATTT
AAAAGGATCTAGGTGAAGATCCTTTTTGATAATCTCATGACCAAAATCCCTTAACGTGAGTTTTCGTTCC
ACTGAGCGTCAGACCCCGTAGAAAAGATCAAAGGATCTTCTTGAGATCCTTTTTTTCTGCGCGTAATCTG
CTGCTTGCAAACAAAAAAACCACCGCTACCAGCGGTGGTTTGTTTGCCGGATCAAGAGCTACCAACTCTT
TTTCCGAAGGTAACTGGCTTCAGCAGAGCGCAGATACCAAATACTGTTCTTCTAGTGTAGCCGTAGTTAG
GCCACCACTTCAAGAACTCTGTAGCACCGCCTACATACCTCGCTCTGCTAATCCTGTTACCAGTGGCTGC
TGCCAGTGGCGATAAGTCGTGTCTTACCGGGTTGGACTCAAGACGATAGTTACCGGATAAGGCGCAGCGG
TCGGGCTGAACGGGGGGTTCGTGCACACAGCCCAGCTTGGAGCGAACGACCTACACCGAACTGAGATACC
TACAGCGTGAGCTATGAGAAAGCGCCACGCTTCCCGAAGGGAGAAAGGCGGACAGGTATCCGGTAAGCGG
CAGGGTCGGAACAGGAGAGCGCACGAGGGAGCTTCCAGGGGGAAACGCCTGGTATCTTTATAGTCCTGTC
GGGTTTCGCCACCTCTGACTTGAGCGTCGATTTTTGTGATGCTCGTCAGGGGGGCGGAGCCTATGGAAAA
ACGCCAGCAACGCGGCCTTTTTACGGTTCCTGGCCTTTTGCTGGCCTTTTGCTCACATGTTCTTTCCTGC
GTTATCCCCTGATTCTGTGGATAACCGTATTACCGCCTTTGAGTGAGCTGATACCGCTCGCCGCAGCCGA
ACGACCGAGCGCAGCGAGTCAGTGAGCGAGGAAGCGGAAGAGCGCCCAATACGCAAACCGCCTCTCCCCG
CGCGTTGGCCGATTCATTAATGCAGCTGTGGAATGTGTGTCAGTTAGGGTGTGGAAAGTCCCCAGGCTCC
CCAGCAGGCAGAAGTATGCAAAGCATGCATCTCAATTAGTCAGCAACCAGGTGTGGAAAGTCCCCAGGCT
CCCCAGCAGGCAGAAGTATGCAAAGCATGCATCTCAATTAGTCAGCAACCATAGTCCCGCCCCTAACTCC
GCCCATCCCGCCCCTAACTCCGCCCAGTTCCGCCCATTCTCCGCCCCATGGCTGACTAATTTTTTTTATT
TATGCAGAGGCCGAGGCCGCCTCGGCCTCTGAGCTATTCCAGAAGTAGTGAGGAGGCTTTTTTGGAGGCC
TAGGCTTTTGCAAAAAGCTTGGACACAAGACAGGCTTGCGAGATATGTTTGAGAATACCACTTTATCCCG
CGTCAGGGAGAGGCAGTGCGTAAAAAGACGCGGACTCATGTGAAATACTGGTTTTTAGTGCGCCAGATCT
CTATAATCTCGCGCAACCTATTTTCCCCTCGAACACTTTTTAAGCCGTAGATAAACAGGCTGGGACACTT
CACATGAGCGAAAAATACATCGTCACCTGGGACATGTTGCAGATCCATGCACGTAAACTCGCAAGCCGAC
TGATGCCTTCTGAACAATGGAAAGGCATTATTGCCGTAAGCCGTGGCGGTCTGTACCGGGTGCGTTACTG
GCGCGTGAACTGGGTATTCGTCATGTCGATACCGTTTGTATTTCCAGCTACGATCACGACAACCAGCGCG
AGCTTAAAGTGCTGAAACGCGCAGAAGGCGATGGCGAAGGCTTCATCGTTATTGATGACCTGGTGGATAC
CGGTGGTACTGCGGTTGCGATTCGTGAAATGTATCCAAAAGCGCACTTTGTCACCATCTTCGCAAAACCG
GCTGGTCGTCCGCTGGTTGATGACTATGTTGTTGATATCCCGCAAGATACCTGGATTGAACAGCCGTGGG
ATATGGGCGTCGTATTCGTCCCGCCAATCTCCGGTCGCTAATCTTTTCAACGCCTGGCACTGCCGGGCGT
TGTTCTTTTTAACTTCAGGCGGGTTACAATAGTTTCCAGTAAGTATTCTGGAGGCTGCATCCATGACACA
GGCAAACCTGAGCGAAACCCTGTTCAAACCCCGCTTTAAACATCCTGAAACCTCGACGCTAGTCCGCCGC
TTTAATCACGGCGCACAACCGCCTGTGCAGTCGGCCCTTGATGGTAAAACCATCCCTCACTGGTATCGCA
TGATTAACCGTCTGATGTGGATCTGGCGCGGCATTGACCCACGCGAAATCCTCGACGTCCAGGCACGTAT
TGTGATGAGCGATGCCGAACGTACCGACGATGATTTATACGATACGGTGATTGGCTACCGTGGCGGCAAC
TGGATTTATGAGTGGGCCCCGGATCTTTGTGAAGGAACCTTACTTCTGTGGTGTGACATAATTGGACAAA
CTACCTACAGAGATTTAAAGCTCTAAGGTAAATATAAAATTTTTAAGTGTATAATGTGTTAAACTACTGA
TTCTAATTGTTTGTGTATTTTAGATTCCAACCTATGGAACTGATGAATGGGAGCAGTGGTGGAATGCCTT
TAATGAGGAAAACCTGTTTTGCTCAGAAGAAATGCCATCTAGTGATGATGAGGCTACTGCTGACTCTCAA
CATTCTACTCCTCCAAAAAAGAAGAGAAAGGTAGAAGACCCCAAGGACTTTCCTTCAGAATTGCTAAGTT
TTTTGAGTCATGCTGTGTTTAGTAATAGAACTCTTGCTTGCTTTGCTATTTACACCACAAAGGAAAAAGC
TGCACTGCTATACAAGAAAATTATGGAAAAATATTCTGTAACCTTTATAAGTAGGCATAACAGTTATAAT
CATAACATACTGTTTTTTCTTACTCCACACAGGCATAGAGTGTCTGCTATTAATAACTATGCTCAAAAAT
TGTGTACCTTTAGCTTTTTAATTTGTAAAGGGGTTAATAAGGAATATTTGATGTATAGTGCCTTGACTAG
AGATCATAATCAGCCATACCACATTTGTAGAGGTTTTACTTGCTTTAAAAAACCTCCCACACCTCCCCCT
GAACCTGAAACATAAAATGAATGCAATTGTTGTTGTTAACTTGTTTATTGCAGCTTATAATGGTTACAAA
TAAAGCAATAGCATCACAAATTTCACAAATAAAGCATTTTTTTCACTGCATTCTAGTTGTGGTTTGTCCA
AACTCATCAATGTATCTTATCATGTCTGGATCAACTGGATAACTCAAGCTAACCAAAATCATCCCAAACT
TCCCACCCCATACCCTATTACCACTGCCAATTACCTGTGGTTTCATTTACTCTAAACCTGTGATTCCTCT
GAATTATTTTCATTTTAAAGAAATTGTATTTGTTAAATATGTACTACAAACTTAGTAGTTGGAAGGGCTA
ATTCACTCCCAAAGAAGACAAGATATCCTTGATCTGTGGATCTACCACACACAAGGCTACTTCCCTGATT
AGCAGAACTACACACCAGGGCCAGGGGTCAGATATCCACTGACCTTTGGATGGTGCTACAAGCTAGTACC
AGTTGAGCCAGATAAGGTAGAAGAGGCCAATAAAGGAGAGAACACCAGCTTGTTACACCCTGTGAGCCTG
CATGGGATGGATGACCCGGAGAGAGAAGTGTTAGAGTGGAGGTTTGACAGCCGCCTAGCATTTCATCACG
TGGCCCGAGAGCTGCATCCGGAGTACTTCAAGAACTGCTGATATCGAGCTTGCTACAAGGGACTTTCCGC
TGGGGACTTTCCAGGGAGGCGTGGCCTGGGCGGGACTGGGGAGTGGCGAGCCCTCAGATCCTGCATATAA
GCAGCTGCTTTTTGCCTGTACTGGGTCTCTCTGGTTAGACCAGATCTGAGCCTGGGAGCTCTCTGGCTAA
CTAGGGAACCCACTGCTTAAGCCTCAATAAAGCTTGCCTTGAGTGCTTCAAGTAGTGTGTGCCCGTCTGT
TGTGTGACTCTGGTAACTAGAGATCCCTCAGACCCTTTTAGTCAGTGTGGAAAATCTCTAGCAGTGGCGC
CCGAACAGGGACTTGAAAGCGAAAGGGAAACCAGAGGAGCTCTCTCGACGCAGGACTCGGCTTGCTGAAG
CGCGCACGGCAAGAGGCGAGGGGCGGCGACTGGTGAGTACGCCAAAAATTTTGACTAGCGGAGGCTAGAA
GGAGAGAGATGGGTGCGAGAGCGTCAGTATTAAGCGGGGGAGAATTAGATCGCGATGGGAAAAAATTCGG
TTAAGGCCAGGGGGAAAGAAAAAATATAAATTAAAACATATAGTATGGGCAAGCAGGGAGCTAGAACGAT
TCGCAGTTAATCCTGGCCTGTTAGAAACATCAGAAGGCTGTAGACAAATACTGGGACAGCTACAACCATC
CCTTCAGACAGGATCAGAAGAACTTAGATCATTATATAATACAGTAGCAACCCTCTATTGTGTGCATCAA
AGGATAGAGATAAAAGACACCAAGGAAGCTTTAGACAAGATAGAGGAAGAGCAAA
Features (pLannotate 1.2.2; 34 found; start..end, strand, type, name):
    183..416     +  misc_feature   RRE: The Rev response element (RRE) of HIV-1 allows for Rev-dependent mRNA export from the nucleus to the cytoplasm.
    793..893     +  CDS            Rev (fragment): human immunodeficiency virus 1 (HIV-1) Rev protein; rev; enhances nuclear export of unspliced and incompletely spliced viral mRNAs
    955..1021    +  CDS            small t antigen (fragment): SV40 (simian virus 40) small t antigen
   1028..2206    +  promoter       EF-1α promoter: strong constitutive promoter for human elongation factor EF-1α
   2254..2371    +  misc_feature   cPPT/CTS: central polypurine tract and central termination sequence of HIV-1
   2418..4832    +  CDS            ACE2: ACE2_HUMAN - Experimental evidence at protein level: Swiss-Prot protein existence level 1. [Isoform 2]: (Microbial infection) Non-functional as a receptor for human coronavirus SARS-CoV-2. From Homo sapiens (Human).
   4914..5465    +  misc_feature   IRES: internal ribosome entry site (IRES) of the encephalomyocarditis virus (EMCV)
   5468..6067    +  CDS            PuroR: puromycin N-acetyltransferase; pac from Streptomyces alboniger; confers resistance to puromycin
   6087..6129    +  misc_feature   MCS (fragment): pBluescript multiple cloning site
   6139..6727    +  misc_feature   WPRE: woodchuck hepatitis virus posttranscriptional regulatory element
   6746..6850    +  CDS            nef (fragment): NEF_HV1LA - Experimental evidence at protein level: Swiss-Prot protein existence level 1. Extracellular Nef protein targets CD4(+) T-lymphocytes for apoptosis by interacting with CXCR4 surface receptors. From Human immunodeficiency virus type 1 group M subtype B (isolate Lai) (HIV-1).
   6871..6904    +  protein_bind   loxP: Cre-mediated recombination occurs in the 8-bp core sequence (GCATACAT). Cre recombinase
   6924..7104    +  LTR            5' LTR (truncated): truncated 5' long terminal repeat (LTR) from HIV-1
   7129..7147    -  promoter       SP6 promoter: promoter for bacteriophage SP6 RNA polymerase
   7375..7654    +  CDS            TcR (fragment): tetracycline efflux protein; tet; confers resistance to tetracycline
   7655..7703    -  misc_feature   bom (fragment): basis of mobility region from pBR322
   7805..7840    -  CDS            rop (fragment): Rop protein, which maintains plasmids at low copy number; rop
   7935..8039    +  promoter       AmpR promoter: bla
   8040..8900    +  CDS            AmpR: β-lactamase; bla; confers resistance to ampicillin, carbenicillin, and related antibiotics
   9071..9659    +  rep_origin     ori: high-copy-number ColE1/pMB1/pBR322/pUC origin of replication
   9842..9898    +  CDS            lacI (fragment): lac repressor; lacI; The lac repressor binds to the lac operator to inhibit transcription in E. coli. This inhibition can be relieved by adding lactose or isopropyl-β-D-thiogalactopyranoside (IPTG).
   9905..10234   +  promoter       SV40 promoter: SV40 enhancer and early promoter
  10434..10553   +  CDS            gpt (fragment): XGPT_ECOLI - Also known as gpp, gxu. Experimental evidence at protein level: Swiss-Prot protein existence level 1. Purine salvage pathway enzyme that catalyzes the transfer of the ribosyl-5-phosphate group from 5-phospho-alpha-D-ribose 1- diphosphate (PRPP) to the N9 position of the 6-oxopurines guanine and xanthine to form the corresponding ribonucleotides GMP (guanosine 5'- monophosphate) and XMP (xanthosine 5'-monophosphate), with the release of PPi. To a lesser extent, also acts on hypoxanthine (PubMed:9100006, PubMed:3886014). Does not ribophosphorylate adenine (PubMed:3886014). From Esch
  10553..10888   +  CDS            gpt (fragment): XGPT_ECOLI - Also known as gpp, gxu. Experimental evidence at protein level: Swiss-Prot protein existence level 1. Purine salvage pathway enzyme that catalyzes the transfer of the ribosyl-5-phosphate group from 5-phospho-alpha-D-ribose 1- diphosphate (PRPP) to the N9 position of the 6-oxopurines guanine and xanthine to form the corresponding ribonucleotides GMP (guanosine 5'- monophosphate) and XMP (xanthosine 5'-monophosphate), with the release of PPi. To a lesser extent, also acts on hypoxanthine (PubMed:9100006, PubMed:3886014). Does not ribophosphorylate adenine (PubMed:3886014). From Esch
  10983..11288   +  CDS            frsA (fragment): FRSA_ECOLI - Also known as yafA. Experimental evidence at protein level: Swiss-Prot protein existence level 1. Catalyzes the hydrolysis of esters (PubMed:15808744). Displays esterase activity toward pNP-butyrate (PubMed:15808744). May stimulate mixed-acid fermentation by acting as a fermentation/respiration switch that down-regulates respiration and up- regulates fermentation rates (PubMed:15169777). From Escherichia coli (strain K12).
  11292..11366   +  CDS            small t antigen (fragment): SV40 (simian virus 40) small t antigen
  11368..11433   +  intron         small t intron: SV40 (simian virus 40) small t antigen intron
  11563..11583   +  CDS            SV40 NLS: nuclear localization signal of SV40 (simian virus 40) large T antigen
  11902..11985   +  CDS            large T antigen (fragment): large T antigen from SV40 (simian virus 40)
  12008..12142   +  polyA_signal   SV40 poly(A) signal: SV40 polyadenylation signal
  12309..12638   +  CDS            nef (fragment): NEF_HV1BR - Experimental evidence at protein level: Swiss-Prot protein existence level 1. Extracellular Nef protein targets CD4(+) T-lymphocytes for apoptosis by interacting with CXCR4 surface receptors (PubMed:14990729). From Human immunodeficiency virus type 1 group M subtype B (isolate BRU/LAI) (HIV-1).
  12686..12943   +  LTR            5' LTR (truncated): truncated 5' long terminal repeat (LTR) from HIV-1
  12990..13115   +  misc_feature   HIV-1 Ψ: packaging signal of human immunodeficiency virus type 1
  13099..37      +  CDS            HIV-1 gag (fragment) (across the origin): gag protein from human immunodeficiency virus 1; gag
