[The description below was written by a language model from this plasmid's Addgene catalogue record and the feature table of its GenBank file; any pLannotate feature table in this document was generated separately and was not available to it.]
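Description:
pWPI-IRES-Puro-Ak-ACE2 is a lentiviral transfer plasmid built on the pWPI-IRES-Puro-Ak backbone and carrying the human ACE2 coding sequence, an insert of about 2.4 kb introduced by Gibson assembly. The sequence file held for it lists a circular molecule of 13.4 kb. It is propagated in E. coli as a high-copy plasmid under ampicillin selection, and the recommended host is a recombination-deficient strain, a common precaution for plasmids whose repeated LTRs are prone to rearrangement.

The visible part of the sequence file contains no conventional feature table. It consists mostly of leftover map-drawing data from a related parental vector, labelled as a roughly 10.8 kb blasticidin-resistance version of pWPI, so it cannot be read as a direct annotation of this construct. Its labels do show the expected lentiviral architecture: an HIV-1 5' LTR, the psi packaging signal, RRE, cPPT, an IRES, WPRE and a truncated 3' LTR. Psi directs the vector RNA into virions, the RRE supports nuclear export of unspliced genomic RNA, the cPPT aids nuclear import in target cells, and the WPRE enhances transcript stability and expression. A truncated 3' LTR typically makes the integrated provirus self-inactivating.

The backbone name implies that ACE2 sits upstream of an IRES-linked puromycin resistance gene. Both would then be translated from one transcript, allowing transduced cells to be selected with puromycin. The promoter driving this cassette is not stated in the visible record. The stated purpose is lentiviral expression of human ACE2, which suits the generation of stable ACE2-expressing cell lines. ACE2 is the entry receptor for SARS-CoV-2 and related coronaviruses, although the record does not name a specific application.
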