Addgene plasmid #154985: pWPI-IRES-Puro-Ak-ACE2
Purpose: Lentiviral vector expressing Human ACE2
Depositing lab: Sonja Best. Depositing organization: National Institute of Allergy and Infectious Diseases (NIAID).
Backbone
  Vector backbone: pWPI-IRES-Puro-Ak
  Vector type: Lentiviral
Growth in bacteria
  Bacterial resistance: Ampicillin, 100 μg/mL
  Growth temperature: 37°C
  Growth strain: NEB Stable
  Copy number: High Copy
Gene/Insert
  Gene/Insert name: ACE2
  Species: H. sapiens (human)
  Insert size (bp): 2418
  Entrez Gene: ACE2 (a.k.a. ACEH)
  Cloning method: Gibson Cloning
Terms and licenses: Academic/Nonprofit Terms; Industry Terms: Not Available to Industry
How to cite: pWPI-IRES-Puro-Ak-ACE2 was a gift from Sonja Best (Addgene plasmid # 154985 ; http://n2t.net/addgene:154985 ; RRID:Addgene_154985)
